# Supplementary material for: Intronic gRNAs for the Construction of Minimal Gene Drive Systems
Source: Front Bioeng Biotechnol. 2022 May 12;10:857460. doi: 10.3389/fbioe.2022.857460 (PMC9133698; doi:10.3389/fbioe.2022.857460)
Supplement: Supplementary file 2 [file DataSheet1.ZIP › pAct_dCas9-VPR mCherry (VPR Activator).gb]

LOCUS       pAct:dCas9-VPR_mCherry_(VPR_Activator)       12012 bp    DNA     circular SYN 13-JAN-2022
DEFINITION  pAct:dCas9-VPR.
ACCESSION   urn.local...fp-ec4rdmq
KEYWORDS    .
SOURCE      
  ORGANISM  other sequences; artificial sequences; vectors.
FEATURES             Location/Qualifiers
     CDS             983..1492
                     /translation="MRQNGSGRKGVRGSGRKGGAGRGGVCGWARRHRRWSHSFDHVCV
                     CVLFVSRHSPVVFFFLCCALSSAISLTHAQRTACCRFLLCVILARNRQLFKQRLVNEN
                     AKINKSTIWLLIAMCVQPTIATKATTQVAFPLSLFVCKPRASKTARPANAITLTKSRR
                     SFGEKHQGA*"
                     /label="ORF frame 2"
     ORF             983..1492
                     /Genetic_code="Standard"
                     /Reading_frame=2
                     /created_by="ORF Finder"
                     /label="ORF 1 (frame 2)"
     CDS             complement(2003..2497)
                     /translation="MLSALKSRSKLLPYMGMNCSPIGFSFTENFLRNWVFVLVCVLYI
                     AMKSVLPWVLSVAACDSIWGLLIFDTSAGYLYAVMVTVLLHIFSPTTHCMPKHTYVHV
                     FIVGLLVMSSDIKTLQLNNIHISLRLLLSALQIGYSRDILCNTHLLVGHSLVVENTPN
                     LSRF*"
                     /label="ORF frame 1"
     primer_bind     2572..2590
                     /Sequence="TTTGAGTTCTTGTGCTGTG"
                     /Hairpin_Tm="None"
                     /Tm="53.8"
                     /Self_Dimer_Tm="None"
                     /%GC="42.1"
                     /created_by="primer3"
                     /label="g11"
     ORF             2586..>8432
                     /Genetic_code="Standard"
                     /Reading_frame=3
                     /created_by="ORF Finder"
                     /label="ORF 2 (frame 3)"
     misc_feature    2606..2625
                     /translation="MLSALKSRSKLLPYMGMNCSPIGFSFTENFLRNWVFVLVCVLYI
                     AMKSVLPWVLSVAACDSIWGLLIFDTSAGYLYAVMVTVLLHIFSPTTHCMPKHTYVHV
                     FIVGLLVMSSDIKTLQLNNIHISLRLLLSALQIGYSRDILCNTHLLVGHSLVVENTPN
                     LSRF*"
                     /label="AC5_primer"
     primer_bind     2607..2623
                     /Sequence="CACAAAGCCGCTCCATC"
                     /Hairpin_Tm="None"
                     /Tm="55.9"
                     /Self_Dimer_Tm="None"
                     /%GC="58.8"
                     /created_by="primer3"
                     /label="g29"
     CDS             complement(2637..3182)
                     /translation="MRQREIDQPQVSLISTVYKLLPQMIYGWVLFMVRHLVHDIAKDW
                     VALVLFILLHQKGLLQPMEERVIHLSHLITKDLLQVADPILSAGISAPCCSFEPRGFG
                     RLPGVEQEGANEVLLYAVAIGIAQNFEFFARHLVLVRNDGPADAVCADSEPNGVLLVH
                     GGFVACFFVQTCRYLDPGSLD*"
                     /label="ORF frame 3"
     ORF             complement(2637..3386)
                     /Genetic_code="Standard"
                     /Reading_frame=3
                     /created_by="ORF Finder"
                     /label="ORF 16 (frame 3)"
     misc_feature    2667..2691
                     /translation="MRQREIDQPQVSLISTVYKLLPQMIYGWVLFMVRHLVHDIAKDW
                     VALVLFILLHQKGLLQPMEERVIHLSHLITKDLLQVADPILSAGISAPCCSFEPRGFG
                     RLPGVEQEGANEVLLYAVAIGIAQNFEFFARHLVLVRNDGPADAVCADSEPNGVLLVH
                     GGFVACFFVQTCRYLDPGSLD*"
                     /label="attB1"
     CDS             2703..>8432
                     /translation="MDKKYSIGLAIGTNSVGWAVITDEYKVPSKKFKVLGNTDRHSIK
                     KNLIGALLFDSGETAEATRLKRTARRRYTRRKNRICYLQEIFSNEMAKVDDSFFHRLE
                     ESFLVEEDKKHERHPIFGNIVDEVAYHEKYPTIYHLRKKLVDSTDKADLRLIYLALAH
                     MIKFRGHFLIEGDLNPDNSDVDKLFIQLVQTYNQLFEENPINASGVDAKAILSARLSK
                     SRRLENLIAQLPGEKKNGLFGNLIALSLGLTPNFKSNFDLAEDAKLQLSKDTYDDDLD
                     NLLAQIGDQYADLFLAAKNLSDAILLSDILRVNTEITKAPLSASMIKRYDEHHQDLTL
                     LKALVRQQLPEKYKEIFFDQSKNGYAGYIDGGASQEEFYKFIKPILEKMDGTEELLVK
                     LNREDLLRKQRTFDNGSIPHQIHLGELHAILRRQEDFYPFLKDNREKIEKILTFRIPY
                     YVGPLARGNSRFAWMTRKSEETITPWNFEEVVDKGASAQSFIERMTNFDKNLPNEKVL
                     PKHSLLYEYFTVYNELTKVKYVTEGMRKPAFLSGEQKKAIVDLLFKTNRKVTVKQLKE
                     DYFKKIECFDSVEISGVEDRFNASLGTYHDLLKIIKDKDFLDNEENEDILEDIVLTLT
                     LFEDREMIEERLKTYAHLFDDKVMKQLKRRRYTGWGRLSRKLINGIRDKQSGKTILDF
                     LKSDGFANRNFMQLIHDDSLTFKEDIQKAQVSGQGDSLHEHIANLAGSPAIKKGILQT
                     VKVVDELVKVMGRHKPENIVIEMARENQTTQKGQKNSRERMKRIEEGIKELGSQILKE
                     HPVENTQLQNEKLYLYYLQNGRDMYVDQELDINRLSDYDVAAIVPQSFLKDDSIDNKV
                     LTRSDKARGKSDNVPSEEVVKKMKNYWRQLLNAKLITQRKFDNLTKAERGGLSELDKA
                     GFIKRQLVETRQITKHVAQILDSRMNTKYDENDKLIREVKVITLKSKLVSDFRKDFQF
                     YKVREINNYHHAHDAYLNAVVGTALIKKYPKLESEFVYGDYKVYDVRKMIAKSEQEIG
                     KATAKYFFYSNIMNFFKTEITLANGEIRKRPLIETNGETGEIVWDKGRDFATVRKVLS
                     MPQVNIVKKTEVQTGGFSKESILPKRNSDKLIARKKDWDPKKYGGFDSPTVAYSVLVV
                     AKVEKGKSKKLKSVKELLGITIMERSSFEKNPIDFLEAKGYKEVKKDLIIKLPKYSLF
                     ELENGRKRMLASAGELQKGNELALPSKYVNFLYLASHYEKLKGSPEDNEQKQLFVEQH
                     KHYLDEIIEQISEFSKRVILADANLDKVLSAYNKHRDKPIREQAENIIHLFTLTNLGA
                     PAAFKYFDTTIDRKRYTSTKEVLDATLIHQSITGLYETRIDLSQLGGDSRADPKKKRK
                     VEASGSGRADALDDFDLDMLGSDALDDFDLDMLGSDALDDFDLDMLGSDALDDFDLDM
                     LINSRSSGSPKKKRKVGSQYLPDTDDRHRIEEKRKRTYETFKSIMKKSPFSGPTDPRP
                     PPRRIAVPSRSSASVPKPAPQPYPFTSSLSTINYDEFPTMVFPSGQISQASALAPAPP
                     QVLPQAPAPAPAPAMVSALAQAPAPVPVLAPGPPQAVAPPAPKPTQAGEGTLSEALLQ
                     LQFDDEDLGALLGNSTDPAVFTDLASVDNSEFQQLLNQGIPVAPHTTEPMLMEYPEAI
                     TRLVTGAQRPPDPAPAPLGAPGLPNGLLSGDEDFSSIADMDFSALLGSGSGSRDSREG
                     MFLPKPEAGSAISDVFEGREVCQPKRIRPFHPPGSPWANRPLPASLAPTPTGPVHEPV
                     GSLTPAPVPQPLDPAPAVTPEASHLLEDPDEETSQAVKALREMADTVIPQKEEAAICG
                     QMDLSHPPPRGHLDELTTTLESMTEDLNLDSPLTPELNEILDTFLNDECLLHAMHIST
                     GLSIFDTSLF"
                     /label="ORF frame 3"
     misc_RNA        2703..6806
                     /created_by="User"
                     /label="Cas9"
     misc_RNA        2868
                     /created_by="User"
                     /label="LobeStart"
     misc_RNA        complement(4072..5943)
                     /created_by="User"
                     /label="Potential Del"
     CDS             complement(4107..4625)
                     /translation="MSVSFQAFFNHLPIFKQRKGEDNVLKNVLVLLIVQEVLVFNDFQ
                     EIVIRSQGCVEAILHSADFNRVETFNLFEIVFFELFHGNFPVRLEEEVHDSFLLLSRQ
                     ECWLSHPFCDVFDLGELVINCEVLVQQRVFRKHLFVRQIFIKVSHPFDEGLGRGPLIH
                     DFLEVPGSDGLF*"
                     /label="ORF frame 3"
     ORF             complement(4107..4652)
                     /Genetic_code="Standard"
                     /Reading_frame=3
                     /created_by="ORF Finder"
                     /label="ORF 15 (frame 3)"
     ORF             complement(4689..5234)
                     /Genetic_code="Standard"
                     /Reading_frame=3
                     /created_by="ORF Finder"
                     /label="ORF 14 (frame 3)"
     misc_RNA        4854
                     /created_by="User"
                     /label="LobeEnd"
     CDS             complement(6216..6749)
                     /translation="MNQCGVQDLLCRGVPLSVYGGVEVLEGCRRAQVGQSKQVDNVFC
                     LLPDGLIPVLIVSRKHLIEVSVGEDHSFGEFAYLLDDLIKVVFVLFHEQLLLLIIFGR
                     PFELFIVAGQIQEINVFRGQCQLVTFLQLARTSEHSFPAVFKLKERVLGKLNDEVFFD
                     LFISFRLEKVDGVFFEA*"
                     /label="ORF frame 3"
     ORF             complement(6216..6752)
                     /Genetic_code="Standard"
                     /Reading_frame=3
                     /created_by="ORF Finder"
                     /label="ORF 13 (frame 3)"
     ORF             complement(6753..7730)
                     /Genetic_code="Standard"
                     /Reading_frame=3
                     /created_by="ORF Finder"
                     /label="ORF 12 (frame 3)"
     misc_feature    6819..6839
                     /translation="MNQCGVQDLLCRGVPLSVYGGVEVLEGCRRAQVGQSKQVDNVFC
                     LLPDGLIPVLIVSRKHLIEVSVGEDHSFGEFAYLLDDLIKVVFVLFHEQLLLLIIFGR
                     PFELFIVAGQIQEINVFRGQCQLVTFLQLARTSEHSFPAVFKLKERVLGKLNDEVFFD
                     LFISFRLEKVDGVFFEA*"
                     /label="SV40 NLS"
     misc_feature    6825..6839
                     /translation="MNQCGVQDLLCRGVPLSVYGGVEVLEGCRRAQVGQSKQVDNVFC
                     LLPDGLIPVLIVSRKHLIEVSVGEDHSFGEFAYLLDDLIKVVFVLFHEQLLLLIIFGR
                     PFELFIVAGQIQEINVFRGQCQLVTFLQLARTSEHSFPAVFKLKERVLGKLNDEVFFD
                     LFISFRLEKVDGVFFEA*"
                     /label="NLS"
     misc_feature    7038..7061
                     /translation="MNQCGVQDLLCRGVPLSVYGGVEVLEGCRRAQVGQSKQVDNVFC
                     LLPDGLIPVLIVSRKHLIEVSVGEDHSFGEFAYLLDDLIKVVFVLFHEQLLLLIIFGR
                     PFELFIVAGQIQEINVFRGQCQLVTFLQLARTSEHSFPAVFKLKERVLGKLNDEVFFD
                     LFISFRLEKVDGVFFEA*"
                     /label="SV40 NLS"
     ORF             complement(8319..>8432)
                     /Genetic_code="Standard"
                     /Reading_frame=3
                     /created_by="ORF Finder"
                     /label="ORF 11 (frame 3)"
     primer_bind     8349..8370
                     /Sequence="CTGGATACCTTCCTGAACGACG"
                     /Hairpin_Tm="45.7"
                     /Tm="60.5"
                     /Self_Dimer_Tm="None"
                     /%GC="54.5"
                     /created_by="primer3"
                     /label="pC34"
     misc_feature    complement(8411..8432)
                     /Sequence="AAACAGAGATGTGTCGAAGATG"
                     /Hairpin_Tm="40.7"
                     /Tm="56.5"
                     /Self_Dimer_Tm="None"
                     /%GC="40.9"
                     /created_by="primer3"
                     /label="g25"
                     /note="Geneious type: primer_bind_reverse"
     misc_feature    complement(8411..8432)
                     /created_by="User"
                     /label="Left_Arm_R"
     ORF             8432
                     /Genetic_code="Standard"
                     /Reading_frame=2
                     /created_by="ORF Finder"
                     /label="ORF 3 (frame 2)"
     misc_feature    8433..9258
                     /Original_Bases="TGAAACCCAGCTTTCTTGTACAAAGTGGTGAGCTCCGCCAC
                     CATGGTGAGCAAGGGCGAGGAGCTGTTCACCGGGGTGGTGCCCATCCTGGTCGAGCTG
                     GACGGCGACGTAAACGGCCACAAGTTCAGCGTGTCCGGCGAGGGCGAGGGCGATGCCA
                     CCTACGGCAAGCTGACCCTGAAGTTCATCTGCACCACCGGCAAGCTGCCCGTGCCCTG
                     GCCCACCCTCGTGACCACCCTGACCTACGGCGTGCAGTGCTTCAGCCGCTACCCCGAC
                     CACATGAAGCAGCACGACTTCTTCAAGTCCGCCATGCCCGAAGGCTACGTCCAGGAGC
                     GCACCATCTTCTTCAAGGACGACGGCAACTACAAGACCCGCGCCGAGGTGAAGTTCGA
                     GGGCGACACCCTGGTGAACCGCATCGAGCTGAAGGGCATCGACTTCAAGGAGGACGGC
                     AACATCCTGGGGCACAAGCTGGAGTACAACTACAACAGCCACAACGTCTATATCATGG
                     CCGACAAGCAGAAGAACGGCATCAAGGTGAACTTCAAGATCCGCCACAACATCGAGGA
                     CGGCAGCGTGCAGCTCGCCGACCACTACCAGCAGAACACCCCCATCGGCGACGGCCCC
                     GTGCTGCTGCCCGACAACCACTACCTGAGCACCCAGTCCGCCCTGAGCAAAGACCCCA
                     ACGAGAAGCGCGATCACATGGTCCTGCTGGAGTTCGTGACCGCCGCCGGGATCACTCT
                     CGGCATGGACGAGCTGTACAAGCACCGGTCCACGTGACGTAAGCT"
                     /label="TGAAACCCAGCTTTCTTGTACAAAGTGGTGAGCTCCGCCACCATGGTGAG
                     CAAGGGCGAGGAGCTGTTCACCGGGGTGGTGCCCATCCTGGTCGAGCTGGACGGCGAC
                     GTAAACGGCCACAAGTTCAGCGTGTCCGGCGAGGGCGAGGGCGATGCCACCTACGGCA
                     AGCTGACCCTGAAGTTCATCTGCACCACCGGCAAGCTGCCCGTGCCCTGGCCCACCCT
                     CGTGACCACCCTGACCTACGGCGTGCAGTGCTTCAGCCGCTACCCCGACCACATGAAG
                     CAGCACGACTTCTTCAAGTCCGCCATGCCCGAAGGCTACGTCCAGGAGCGCACCATCT
                     TCTTCAAGGACGACGGCAACTACAAGACCCGCGCCGAGGTGAAGTTCGAGGGCGACAC
                     CCTGGTGAACCGCATCGAGCTGAAGGGCATCGACTTCAAGGAGGACGGCAACATCCTG
                     GGGCACAAGCTGGAGTACAACTACAACAGCCACAACGTCTATATCATGGCCGACAAGC
                     AGAAGAACGGCATCAAGGTGAACTTCAAGATCCGCCACAACATCGAGGACGGCAGCGT
                     GCAGCTCGCCGACCACTACCAGCAGAACACCCCCATCGGCGACGGCCCCGTGCTGCTG
                     CCCGACAACCACTACCTGAGCACCCAGTCCGCCCTGAGCAAAGACCCCAACGAGAAGC
                     GCGATCACATGGTCCTGCTGGAGTTCGTGACCGCCGCCGGGATCACTCTCGGCATGGA
                     CGAGCTGTACAAGCACCGGTCCACGTGACGTAAGCT"
                     /note="Geneious type: Editing History Replacement"
     misc_feature    <8433..9234
                     /label="pAct:dCas9-VP64 PCR g11 g26 - mCherry PCR pC32
                     pC26 PCR Product"
                     /note="Geneious type: Inserted sequence"
     ligation        8447..8472
                     /label="Ligation"
     primer_bind     8490..8508
                     /Sequence="GTGTCCAAGGGCGAAGAGG"
                     /Hairpin_Tm="None"
                     /Tm="60.4"
                     /Self_Dimer_Tm="None"
                     /%GC="63.2"
                     /Extension="CCTACTGACTTGCGGAGATGTCGAAGAGAACCCTGGCCCTATG"
                     /modified_by="User"
                     /label="pC32"
     CDS             8490..9194
                     /label="mCherry"
     misc_feature    complement(9173..9194)
                     /Sequence="TTTATACAGCTCGTCCATGCCG"
                     /Hairpin_Tm="None"
                     /Tm="60.8"
                     /Self_Dimer_Tm="None"
                     /%GC="50.0"
                     /created_by="primer3"
                     /Extension="AGTAAGGTTCCTTCACAAAGATCCTGGTCGACCTGGTGGTACCAGC
                     TTCCTTAGCTGAAGTGCTCA"
                     /modified_by="User"
                     /label="pC26"
                     /note="Geneious type: primer_bind_reverse"
     ligation        9235..>9258
                     /label="Ligation"
     misc_feature    9339..9354
                     /translation="MVSKGEELFTGVVPILVELDGDVNGHKFSVSGEGEGDATYGKLT
                     LKFICTTGKLPVPWPTLVTTLTYGVQCFSRYPDHMKQHDFFKSAMPEGYVQERTIFFK
                     DDGNYKTRAEVKFEGDTLVNRIELKGIDFKEDGNILGHKLEYNYNSHNVYIMADKQKN
                     GIKVNFKIRHNIEDGSVQLADHYQQNTPIGDGPVLLPDNHYLSTQSALSKDPNEKRDH
                     MVLLEFVTAAGITLGMDELYKHRST*"
                     /label="SV40_int"
     misc_feature    9360..9407
                     /translation="MVSKGEELFTGVVPILVELDGDVNGHKFSVSGEGEGDATYGKLT
                     LKFICTTGKLPVPWPTLVTTLTYGVQCFSRYPDHMKQHDFFKSAMPEGYVQERTIFFK
                     DDGNYKTRAEVKFEGDTLVNRIELKGIDFKEDGNILGHKLEYNYNSHNVYIMADKQKN
                     GIKVNFKIRHNIEDGSVQLADHYQQNTPIGDGPVLLPDNHYLSTQSALSKDPNEKRDH
                     MVLLEFVTAAGITLGMDELYKHRST*"
                     /label="SV40_3_splice"
     CDS             9484..9957
                     /translation="MPSSDDEATADSQHSTPPKKKRKVEDPKDFPSELLSFLSHAVFS
                     NRTLACFAIYTTKEKAALLYKKIMEKYSVTFISRHNSYNHNILFFLTPHRHRVSAINN
                     YAQKLCTFSFLICKGVNKEYLMYSALTRDHNQPYHICRGFTCFKKPPTPPPEPET*"
                     /modified_by="User"
                     /label="Large T antigen"
     misc_feature    9535..9555
                     /translation="MPSSDDEATADSQHSTPPKKKRKVEDPKDFPSELLSFLSHAVFS
                     NRTLACFAIYTTKEKAALLYKKIMEKYSVTFISRHNSYNHNILFFLTPHRHRVSAINN
                     YAQKLCTFSFLICKGVNKEYLMYSALTRDHNQPYHICRGFTCFKKPPTPPPEPET*"
                     /label="SV40 NLS"
     misc_feature    9541..9555
                     /translation="MPSSDDEATADSQHSTPPKKKRKVEDPKDFPSELLSFLSHAVFS
                     NRTLACFAIYTTKEKAALLYKKIMEKYSVTFISRHNSYNHNILFFLTPHRHRVSAINN
                     YAQKLCTFSFLICKGVNKEYLMYSALTRDHNQPYHICRGFTCFKKPPTPPPEPET*"
                     /label="NLS"
     terminator      9983..10114
                     /translation="MPSSDDEATADSQHSTPPKKKRKVEDPKDFPSELLSFLSHAVFS
                     NRTLACFAIYTTKEKAALLYKKIMEKYSVTFISRHNSYNHNILFFLTPHRHRVSAINN
                     YAQKLCTFSFLICKGVNKEYLMYSALTRDHNQPYHICRGFTCFKKPPTPPPEPET*"
                     /label="SV40_PA_terminator"
     misc_feature    10071..10090
                     /translation="MPSSDDEATADSQHSTPPKKKRKVEDPKDFPSELLSFLSHAVFS
                     NRTLACFAIYTTKEKAALLYKKIMEKYSVTFISRHNSYNHNILFFLTPHRHRVSAINN
                     YAQKLCTFSFLICKGVNKEYLMYSALTRDHNQPYHICRGFTCFKKPPTPPPEPET*"
                     /label="EBV_rev_primer"
     gene            10211..11071
                     /gene="Ampicillin"
                     /translation="MPSSDDEATADSQHSTPPKKKRKVEDPKDFPSELLSFLSHAVFS
                     NRTLACFAIYTTKEKAALLYKKIMEKYSVTFISRHNSYNHNILFFLTPHRHRVSAINN
                     YAQKLCTFSFLICKGVNKEYLMYSALTRDHNQPYHICRGFTCFKKPPTPPPEPET*"
                     /label="Ampicillin"
     CDS             10211..11071
                     /translation="MSIQHFRVALIPFFAAFCLPVFAHPETLVKVKDAEDQLGARVGY
                     IELDLNSGKILESFRPEERFPMMSTFKVLLCGAVLSRIDAGQEQLGRRIHYSQNDLVE
                     YSPVTEKHLTDGMTVRELCSAAITMSDNTAANLLLTTIGGPKELTAFLHNMGDHVTRL
                     DRWEPELNEAIPNDERDTTMPVAMATTLRKLLTGELLTLASRQQLIDWMEADKVAGPL
                     LRSALPAGWFIADKSGAGERGSRGIIAALGPDGKPSRIVVIYTTGSQATMDERNRQIA
                     EIGASLIKHW*"
                     /label="ORF frame 3"
     ORF             10211..11071
                     /Genetic_code="Standard"
                     /Reading_frame=3
                     /created_by="ORF Finder"
                     /label="ORF 5 (frame 3)"
     rep_origin      11226..11845
                     /translation="MSIQHFRVALIPFFAAFCLPVFAHPETLVKVKDAEDQLGARVGY
                     IELDLNSGKILESFRPEERFPMMSTFKVLLCGAVLSRIDAGQEQLGRRIHYSQNDLVE
                     YSPVTEKHLTDGMTVRELCSAAITMSDNTAANLLLTTIGGPKELTAFLHNMGDHVTRL
                     DRWEPELNEAIPNDERDTTMPVAMATTLRKLLTGELLTLASRQQLIDWMEADKVAGPL
                     LRSALPAGWFIADKSGAGERGSRGIIAALGPDGKPSRIVVIYTTGSQATMDERNRQIA
                     EIGASLIKHW*"
                     /label="pBR322_origin"
ORIGIN      
        1 gcgcccaata cgcaaaccgc ctctccccgc gcgttggccg attcattaat gcaggcaact
       61 cgtgaaaggt aggcggatca gcggccgcag catgcaattc tatattctaa aaacacaaat
      121 gatacttcta aaaaaaaatc atgaatggca tcaactctga atcaaatctt tgcagatgca
      181 cctacttctc atttccactg tcacatcatt tttccagatc tcgctgcctg ttatgtggcc
      241 cacaaaccaa gacacgtttt atggccatta aagctggctg atcgtcgcca aacaccaaat
      301 acataatgaa tatgtacaca ttcgagaaag aagcgatcaa agaagcgtct tcgggcggag
      361 taggagaatg cggaggagaa ggagaacgag ctgatctagt atctctccac aatccaatgc
      421 caactgacca actggccata ttcggagcaa tttgaagcca atttccatcg cctggcgatc
      481 gctccattct tggctatatg tttttcaccg ttacccgggg ccattttcaa agactcgtcg
      541 gcaagataag attgtgtcac tcgctgtctc tcttcatttg tcgaagaatg ctgaggaatt
      601 tcgcgatgac gtcggcgagt attttgaaga atgagaataa tttgtattta tacgaaaatc
      661 agttagtgga attttctaca aaaacatgtt atctatagat aattttgttg caaaatatgt
      721 tgactatgac aaagattgta tgtatatacc tttaatgtat tctcattttc ttatgtattt
      781 ataatggcaa tgatgatact gatgatattt taagatgatg ccagaccaaa aggcttgaat
      841 ttctgcgtct tttgccgaac gcagtgcatg tgcaattgtt gttttttgga atattcaatt
      901 ttcggactgt ccgctttgat ttcagtttct tggcttattc aaaaagcaaa gtaaagccaa
      961 aaaagcgaga tggcaatacc aaatgcggca aaacggtagt ggaaggaaag gggtgcgggg
     1021 cagcggaagg aagggtgggg cggggcgtgg cggggtctgt ggctgggcgc gacgtcaccg
     1081 acgttggagc cactcctttg accatgtgtg cgtgtgtgta ttattcgtgt ctcgccactc
     1141 gccggttgtt tttttctttt tatgctgcgc tctctctagc gccatctcgc ttacgcatgc
     1201 tcaacgcacc gcatgttgcc gtttcctttt atgcgtcatt ttggctcgaa ataggcaatt
     1261 atttaaacaa agattagtca acgaaaacgc taaaataaat aagtctacaa tatggttact
     1321 tattgccatg tgtgtgcagc caacgatagc aacaaaagca acaacacagg tggctttccc
     1381 tctttcactt tttgtttgca agccgcgtgc gagcaagacg gcacgaccgg caaacgcaat
     1441 tacgctgaca aagagcagac gaagttttgg cgaaaaacat caaggcgcct gatacgaatg
     1501 catttgcaat aacaattgcg atatttaata ttgtttatga agctgtttga cttcaaaaca
     1561 cacaaaaaaa aaaataaaac aaattatttg aaagagaatt aggaatcgga cgcttatcgt
     1621 tagggtaaca acaagaaatg cttactgagt cacagcctct ggaaaactgc cgcaagccag
     1681 agagagagag aaaaagaggg agagcagctt agaccgcatg tgcttgtgtg tgaggcgtct
     1741 ctctcttcgt ctctgttgcg caaacgcata gactgcactg agaaaatcga ttacctattt
     1801 tttatgaatg aatatttgca ctattactat tcaaaactat taagatagca atcacattca
     1861 atagccaaat actataccac ctgagcgatg caacgaaatg atcaatttga gcaaaaatgc
     1921 tgcatattta ggacggcatc attatagaaa tgcttcttgc tgtgtacttt tctctcgtct
     1981 ggcagctgtt tcgccgttat tgttaaaacc ggcttaagtt aggtgtgttt tctacgacta
     2041 gtgaatgccc tactagaaga tgtgtgttgc acaaaatgtc cctggaataa ccaatttgaa
     2101 gtgcagatag cagtaaacgt aagctaatat gaatattatt taactgtaat gttttaatat
     2161 cgctggacat tactaataaa cccactataa acacatgtac atatgtatgt tttggcatac
     2221 aatgagtagt tggggaaaaa atgtgtaaaa gcaccgtgac catcacagca taaagataac
     2281 cagctgaagt atcgaatatg agtaaccccc aaattgaatc acatgccgca actgatagga
     2341 cccatggaag tacactcttc atggcgatat acaagacaca cacaagcacg aacacccagt
     2401 tgcggaggaa attctccgta aatgaaaacc caatcggcga acaattcata cccatatatg
     2461 gtaaaagttt tgaacgcgac ttgagagcgg agagcattgc ggctgataag gttttagcgc
     2521 taagcgggct ttataaaacg ggctgcggga ccagttttca tatcactacc gtttgagttc
     2581 ttgtgctgtg tggatactcc tcccgacaca aagccgctcc atcagccagc agtcgtctaa
     2641 tccagagacc ccggatccag atatcgacaa gtttgtacaa aaaagcaggc tacaaagcca
     2701 ccatggacaa gaagtactcc attgggctcg ctatcggcac aaacagcgtc ggctgggccg
     2761 tcattacgga cgagtacaag gtgccgagca aaaaattcaa agttctgggc aataccgatc
     2821 gccacagcat aaagaagaac ctcattggcg ccctcctgtt cgactccggg gagacggccg
     2881 aagccacgcg gctcaaaaga acagcacggc gcagatatac ccgcagaaag aatcggatct
     2941 gctacctgca ggagatcttt agtaatgaga tggctaaggt ggatgactct ttcttccata
     3001 ggctggagga gtcctttttg gtggaggagg ataaaaagca cgagcgccac ccaatctttg
     3061 gcaatatcgt ggacgaggtg gcgtaccatg aaaagtaccc aaccatatat catctgagga
     3121 agaagcttgt agacagtact gataaggctg acttgcggtt gatctatctc gcgctggcgc
     3181 atatgatcaa atttcgggga cacttcctca tcgaggggga cctgaaccca gacaacagcg
     3241 atgtcgataa actctttatc caactggttc agacttacaa tcagcttttc gaagagaacc
     3301 cgatcaacgc atccggagtt gacgccaaag caatcctgag cgctaggctg tccaaatccc
     3361 ggcggctcga aaacctcatc gcacagctcc ctggggagaa gaagaacggc ctgtttggta
     3421 atcttatcgc cctgtcactc gggctgaccc ccaactttaa atctaacttc gacctggccg
     3481 aagatgccaa gcttcaactg agcaaagaca cctacgatga tgatctcgac aatctgctgg
     3541 cccagatcgg cgaccagtac gcagaccttt ttttggcggc aaagaacctg tcagacgcca
     3601 ttctgctgag tgatattctg cgagtgaaca cggagatcac caaagctccg ctgagcgcta
     3661 gtatgatcaa gcgctatgat gagcaccacc aagacttgac tttgctgaag gcccttgtca
     3721 gacagcaact gcctgagaag tacaaggaaa ttttcttcga tcagtctaaa aatggctacg
     3781 ccggatacat tgacggcgga gcaagccagg aggaatttta caaatttatt aagcccatct
     3841 tggaaaaaat ggacggcacc gaggagctgc tggtaaagct taacagagaa gatctgttgc
     3901 gcaaacagcg cactttcgac aatggaagca tcccccacca gattcacctg ggcgaactgc
     3961 acgctatcct caggcggcaa gaggatttct accccttttt gaaagataac agggaaaaga
     4021 ttgagaaaat cctcacattt cggataccct actatgtagg ccccctcgcc cggggaaatt
     4081 ccagattcgc gtggatgact cgcaaatcag aagagaccat cactccctgg aacttcgagg
     4141 aagtcgtgga taagggggcc tctgcccagt ccttcatcga aaggatgact aactttgata
     4201 aaaatctgcc taacgaaaag gtgcttccta aacactctct gctgtacgag tacttcacag
     4261 tttataacga gctcaccaag gtcaaatacg tcacagaagg gatgagaaag ccagcattcc
     4321 tgtctggaga gcagaagaaa gctatcgtgg acctcctctt caagacgaac cggaaagtta
     4381 ccgtgaaaca gctcaaagaa gactatttca aaaagattga atgtttcgac tctgttgaaa
     4441 tcagcggagt ggaggatcgc ttcaacgcat ccctgggaac gtatcacgat ctcctgaaaa
     4501 tcattaaaga caaggacttc ctggacaatg aggagaacga ggacattctt gaggacattg
     4561 tcctcaccct tacgttgttt gaagataggg agatgattga agaacgcttg aaaacttacg
     4621 ctcatctctt cgacgacaaa gtcatgaaac agctcaagag gcgccgatat acaggatggg
     4681 ggcggctgtc aagaaaactg atcaatggga tccgagacaa gcagagtgga aagacaatcc
     4741 tggattttct taagtccgat ggatttgcca accggaactt catgcagttg atccatgatg
     4801 actctctcac ctttaaggag gacatccaga aagcacaagt ttctggccag ggggacagtc
     4861 ttcacgagca catcgctaat cttgcaggta gcccagctat caaaaaggga atactgcaga
     4921 ccgttaaggt cgtggatgaa ctcgtcaaag taatgggaag gcataagccc gagaatatcg
     4981 ttatcgagat ggcccgagag aaccaaacta cccagaaggg acagaagaac agtagggaaa
     5041 ggatgaagag gattgaagag ggtataaaag aactggggtc ccaaatcctt aaggaacacc
     5101 cagttgaaaa cacccagctt cagaatgaga agctctacct gtactacctg cagaacggca
     5161 gggacatgta cgtggatcag gaactggaca tcaatcggct ctccgactac gacgtggctg
     5221 ctatcgtgcc ccagtctttt ctcaaagatg attctattga taataaagtg ttgacaagat
     5281 ccgataaagc tagagggaag agtgataacg tcccctcaga agaagttgtc aagaaaatga
     5341 aaaattattg gcggcagctg ctgaacgcca aactgatcac acaacggaag ttcgataatc
     5401 tgactaaggc tgaacgaggt ggcctgtctg agttggataa agccggcttc atcaaaaggc
     5461 agcttgttga gacacgccag atcaccaagc acgtggccca aattctcgat tcacgcatga
     5521 acaccaagta cgatgaaaat gacaaactga ttcgagaggt gaaagttatt actctgaagt
     5581 ctaagctggt ctcagatttc agaaaggact ttcagtttta taaggtgaga gagatcaaca
     5641 attaccacca tgcgcatgat gcctacctga atgcagtggt aggcactgca cttatcaaaa
     5701 aatatcccaa gcttgaatct gaatttgttt acggagacta taaagtgtac gatgttagga
     5761 aaatgatcgc aaagtctgag caggaaatag gcaaggccac cgctaagtac ttcttttaca
     5821 gcaatattat gaattttttc aagaccgaga ttacactggc caatggagag attcggaagc
     5881 gaccacttat cgaaacaaac ggagaaacag gagaaatcgt gtgggacaag ggtagggatt
     5941 tcgcgacagt ccggaaggtc ctgtccatgc cgcaggtgaa catcgttaaa aagaccgaag
     6001 tacagaccgg aggcttctcc aaggaaagta tcctcccgaa aaggaacagc gacaagctga
     6061 tcgcacgcaa aaaagattgg gaccccaaga aatacggcgg attcgattct cctacagtcg
     6121 cttacagtgt actggttgtg gccaaagtgg agaaagggaa gtctaaaaaa ctcaaaagcg
     6181 tcaaggaact gctgggcatc acaatcatgg agcgatcaag cttcgaaaaa aaccccatcg
     6241 actttctcga ggcgaaagga tataaagagg tcaaaaaaga cctcatcatt aagcttccca
     6301 agtactctct ctttgagctt gaaaacggcc ggaaacgaat gctcgctagt gcgggcgagc
     6361 tgcagaaagg taacgagctg gcactgccct ctaaatacgt taatttcttg tatctggcca
     6421 gccactatga aaagctcaaa gggtctcccg aagataatga gcagaagcag ctgttcgtgg
     6481 aacaacacaa acactacctt gatgagatca tcgagcaaat aagcgaattc tccaaaagag
     6541 tgatcctcgc cgacgctaac ctcgataagg tgctttctgc ttacaataag cacagggata
     6601 agcccatcag ggagcaggca gaaaacatta tccacttgtt tactctgacc aacttgggcg
     6661 cgcctgcagc cttcaagtac ttcgacacca ccatagacag aaagcggtac acctctacaa
     6721 aggaggtcct ggacgccaca ctgattcatc agtcaattac ggggctctat gaaacaagaa
     6781 tcgacctctc tcagctcggt ggagacagca gggctgaccc caagaagaag aggaaggtgg
     6841 aggccagcgg ttccggacgg gctgacgcat tggacgattt tgatctggat atgctgggaa
     6901 gtgacgccct cgatgatttt gaccttgaca tgcttggttc ggatgccctt gatgactttg
     6961 acctcgacat gctcggcagt gacgcccttg atgatttcga cctggacatg ctgattaact
     7021 ctagaagttc cggatctccg aaaaagaaac gcaaagttgg tagccagtac ctgcccgaca
     7081 ccgacgaccg gcaccggatc gaggaaaagc ggaagcggac ctacgagaca ttcaagagca
     7141 tcatgaagaa gtcccccttc agcggcccca ccgaccctag acctccacct agaagaatcg
     7201 ccgtgcccag cagatccagc gccagcgtgc caaaacctgc cccccagcct taccccttca
     7261 ccagcagcct gagcaccatc aactacgacg agttccctac catggtgttc cccagcggcc
     7321 agatctctca ggcctctgct ctggctccag cccctcctca ggtgctgcct caggctcctg
     7381 ctcctgcacc agctccagcc atggtgtctg cactggctca ggcaccagca cccgtgcctg
     7441 tgctggctcc tggacctcca caggctgtgg ctccaccagc ccctaaacct acacaggccg
     7501 gcgagggcac actgtctgaa gctctgctgc agctgcagtt cgacgacgag gatctgggag
     7561 ccctgctggg aaacagcacc gatcctgccg tgttcaccga cctggccagc gtggacaaca
     7621 gcgagttcca gcagctgctg aaccagggca tccctgtggc ccctcacacc accgagccca
     7681 tgctgatgga ataccccgag gccatcaccc ggctcgtgac aggcgctcag aggcctcctg
     7741 atccagctcc tgcccctctg ggagcaccag gcctgcctaa tggactgctg tctggcgacg
     7801 aggacttcag ctctatcgcc gatatggatt tctcagcctt gctgggctct ggcagcggca
     7861 gccgggattc cagggaaggg atgtttttgc cgaagcctga ggccggctcc gctattagtg
     7921 acgtgtttga gggccgcgag gtgtgccagc caaaacgaat ccggccattt catcctccag
     7981 gaagtccatg ggccaaccgc ccactccccg ccagcctcgc accaacacca accggtccag
     8041 tacatgagcc agtcgggtca ctgaccccgg caccagtccc tcagccactg gatccagcgc
     8101 ccgcagtgac tcccgaggcc agtcacctgt tggaggatcc cgatgaagag acgagccagg
     8161 ctgtcaaagc ccttcgggag atggccgata ctgtgattcc ccagaaggaa gaggctgcaa
     8221 tctgtggcca aatggacctt tcccatccgc ccccaagggg ccatctggat gagctgacaa
     8281 ccacacttga gtccatgacc gaggatctga acctggactc acccctgacc ccggaattga
     8341 acgagattct ggataccttc ctgaacgacg agtgcctctt gcatgccatg catatcagca
     8401 caggactgtc catcttcgac acatctctgt ttgaaggacg cggcagccta ctgacttgcg
     8461 gagatgtcga agagaaccct ggccctatgg tgtccaaggg cgaagaggac aacatggcca
     8521 tcatcaagga gttcatgcgg ttcaaggtgc acatggaagg cagcgtgaac ggccacgagt
     8581 tcgagatcga gggcgagggc gaaggcaggc cctacgaggg cacccagacc gccaagctga
     8641 aggtgaccaa gggcggacct ctgcccttcg cctgggacat cctgagcccc cagttcatgt
     8701 acggcagcaa ggcctacgtg aagcaccccg ccgacatccc cgactacctg aagctgtcct
     8761 tccccgaggg attcaaatgg gagcgggtga tgaacttcga ggacggcggc gtggtgaccg
     8821 tgacccagga cagcagcctg caggacggcg agttcatcta caaggtgaaa ctgcggggca
     8881 ccaacttccc cagcgacggc cccgtgatgc agaaaaagac catgggctgg gaggccagca
     8941 gcgagcggat gtaccccgag gatggcgccc tgaagggcga gatcaagcag cggctgaagc
     9001 tgaaggatgg cggccactac gacgccgagg tgaaaaccac ctacaaggcc aagaaacccg
     9061 tgcagctgcc tggcgcctac aacgtgaaca tcaagctgga catcaccagc cacaacgagg
     9121 actacaccat cgtggagcag tacgagcggg ccgagggcag acacagcacc ggcggcatgg
     9181 acgagctgta taaatgagca cttcagctaa ggaagctggt accaccaggt cgaccaggat
     9241 ctttgtgaag gaaccttaag caggatcttt gtgaaggaac cttacttctg tggtgtgaca
     9301 taattggaca aactacctac agagatttaa agctctaagg taaatataaa atttttaagt
     9361 gtataatgtg ttaaactact gattctaatt gtttgtgtat tttagattcc aacctatgga
     9421 actgatgaat gggagcagtg gtggaatgcc tttaatgagg aaaacctgtt ttgctcagaa
     9481 gaaatgccat ctagtgatga tgaggctact gctgactctc aacattctac tcctccaaaa
     9541 aagaagagaa aggtagaaga ccccaaggac tttccttcag aattgctaag ttttttgagt
     9601 catgctgtgt ttagtaatag aactcttgct tgctttgcta tttacaccac aaaggaaaaa
     9661 gctgcactgc tatacaagaa aattatggaa aaatattctg taacctttat aagtaggcat
     9721 aacagttata atcataacat actgtttttt cttactccac acaggcatag agtgtctgct
     9781 attaataact atgctcaaaa attgtgtacc tttagctttt taatttgtaa aggggttaat
     9841 aaggaatatt tgatgtatag tgccttgact agagatcata atcagccata ccacatttgt
     9901 agaggtttta cttgctttaa aaaacctccc acacctcccc ctgaacctga aacataaaat
     9961 gaatgcaatt gttgttgtta acttgtttat tgcagcttat aatggttaca aataaagcaa
    10021 tagcatcaca aatttcacaa ataaagcatt tttttcactg cattctagtt gtggtttgtc
    10081 caaactcatc aatgtatctt atcatgtctg gatcccgttt aaactacgcg taattcaaac
    10141 agggttctgg cgtcgttctc gtactgtttt ccccaggcca gtgctttagc gttattgaaa
    10201 aaggaagagt atgagtattc aacatttccg tgtcgccctt attccctttt ttgcggcatt
    10261 ttgccttcct gtttttgctc acccagaaac gctggtgaaa gtaaaagatg ctgaagatca
    10321 gttgggtgca cgagtgggtt acatcgaact ggatctcaac agcggtaaga tccttgagag
    10381 ttttcgcccc gaagaacgtt ttccaatgat gagcactttt aaagttctgc tatgtggcgc
    10441 ggtattatcc cgtattgacg ccgggcaaga gcaactcggt cgccgcatac actattctca
    10501 gaatgacttg gttgagtact caccagtcac agaaaagcat cttacggatg gcatgacagt
    10561 aagagaatta tgcagtgctg ccataaccat gagtgataac actgcggcca acttacttct
    10621 gacaacgatc ggaggaccga aggagctaac cgcttttttg cacaacatgg gggatcatgt
    10681 aactcgcctt gatcgttggg aaccggagct gaatgaagcc ataccaaacg acgagcgtga
    10741 caccacgatg cctgtagcaa tggcaacaac gttgcgcaaa ctattaactg gcgaactact
    10801 tactctagct tcccggcaac aattaataga ctggatggag gcggataaag ttgcaggacc
    10861 acttctgcgc tcggcccttc cggctggctg gtttattgct gataaatctg gagccggtga
    10921 gcgtgggtct cgcggtatca ttgcagcact ggggccagat ggtaagccct cccgtatcgt
    10981 agttatctac acgacgggga gtcaggcaac tatggatgaa cgaaatagac agatcgctga
    11041 gataggtgcc tcactgatta agcattggta actgtcagac caagtttact catatatact
    11101 ttagattgat ttaaaacttc atttttaatt taaaaggatc taggtgaaga tcctttttga
    11161 taatctcatg accaaaatcc cttaacgtga gttttcgttc cactgagcgt cagaccccgt
    11221 agaaaagatc aaaggatctt cttgagatcc tttttttctg cgcgtaatct gctgcttgca
    11281 aacaaaaaaa ccaccgctac cagcggtggt ttgtttgccg gatcaagagc taccaactct
    11341 ttttccgaag gtaactggct tcagcagagc gcagatacca aatactgtcc ttctagtgta
    11401 gccgtagtta ggccaccact tcaagaactc tgtagcaccg cctacatacc tcgctctgct
    11461 aatcctgtta ccagtggctg ctgccagtgg cgataagtcg tgtcttaccg ggttggactc
    11521 aagacgatag ttaccggata aggcgcagcg gtcgggctga acggggggtt cgtgcacaca
    11581 gcccagcttg gagcgaacga cctacaccga actgagatac ctacagcgtg agctatgaga
    11641 aagcgccacg cttcccgaag ggagaaaggc ggacaggtat ccggtaagcg gcagggtcgg
    11701 aacaggagag cgcacgaggg agcttccagg gggaaacgcc tggtatcttt atagtcctgt
    11761 cgggtttcgc cacctctgac ttgagcgtcg atttttgtga tgctcgtcag gggggcggag
    11821 cctatggaaa aacgccagca acgcggcctt tttacggttc ctggcctttt gctggccttt
    11881 tgctcacatg ttctttcctg cgttatcccc tgattctgtg gataaccgta ttaccgcctt
    11941 tgagtgagct gataccgctc gccgcagccg aacgaccgag cgcagcgagt cagtgagcga
    12001 ggaagcggaa ga
//
