# Supplementary material for: Intronic gRNAs for the Construction of Minimal Gene Drive Systems
Source: Front Bioeng Biotechnol. 2022 May 12;10:857460. doi: 10.3389/fbioe.2022.857460 (PMC9133698; doi:10.3389/fbioe.2022.857460)
Supplement: Supplementary file 2 [file DataSheet1.ZIP › VPR-mCherry_U6-gRNA1 (Positive Control).gb]

LOCUS       VPR-mCherry_U6-gRNA1_(Positive_Control)       12509 bp    DNA     circular UNA 13-JAN-2022
DEFINITION  Concatenation of 2 sequences.
ACCESSION   urn.local...gk-ec4rdmv
VERSION     urn.local...gk-ec4rdmv
KEYWORDS    .
SOURCE      
  ORGANISM  .
FEATURES             Location/Qualifiers
     CDS             983..1492
                     /translation="MRQNGSGRKGVRGSGRKGGAGRGGVCGWARRHRRWSHSFDHVCV
                     CVLFVSRHSPVVFFFLCCALSSAISLTHAQRTACCRFLLCVILARNRQLFKQRLVNEN
                     AKINKSTIWLLIAMCVQPTIATKATTQVAFPLSLFVCKPRASKTARPANAITLTKSRR
                     SFGEKHQGA*"
                     /label="ORF frame 2"
     CDS             complement(2003..2497)
                     /translation="MLSALKSRSKLLPYMGMNCSPIGFSFTENFLRNWVFVLVCVLYI
                     AMKSVLPWVLSVAACDSIWGLLIFDTSAGYLYAVMVTVLLHIFSPTTHCMPKHTYVHV
                     FIVGLLVMSSDIKTLQLNNIHISLRLLLSALQIGYSRDILCNTHLLVGHSLVVENTPN
                     LSRF*"
                     /label="ORF frame 1"
     misc_feature    complement(2552..2571)
                     /Sequence="CGGTAGTGATATGAAAACTG"
                     /Hairpin_Tm="None"
                     /Tm="51.4"
                     /Self_Dimer_Tm="None"
                     /%GC="40.0"
                     /created_by="primer3"
                     /Extension="AGAACTCAAA"
                     /modified_by="User"
                     /label="g16_R"
                     /note="Geneious type: primer_bind_reverse"
     ligation        2562..2581
                     /label="Ligation"
     primer_bind     2572..2590
                     /Sequence="TTTGAGTTCTTGTGCTGTG"
                     /Hairpin_Tm="None"
                     /Tm="53.8"
                     /Self_Dimer_Tm="None"
                     /%GC="42.1"
                     /created_by="primer3"
                     /Extension="ATCACTACCG"
                     /modified_by="User"
                     /label="g11_F"
     misc_feature    join(2582..>9222,<9753..9757)
                     /label="pAct:dCas9-VP64 PCR g11 g26 - mCherry PCR pC32
                     pC26 PCR Product"
                     /note="Geneious type: Inserted sequence"
     misc_feature    2606..2625
                     /translation="MLSALKSRSKLLPYMGMNCSPIGFSFTENFLRNWVFVLVCVLYI
                     AMKSVLPWVLSVAACDSIWGLLIFDTSAGYLYAVMVTVLLHIFSPTTHCMPKHTYVHV
                     FIVGLLVMSSDIKTLQLNNIHISLRLLLSALQIGYSRDILCNTHLLVGHSLVVENTPN
                     LSRF*"
                     /label="AC5_primer"
     misc_feature    2667..2691
                     /translation="MLSALKSRSKLLPYMGMNCSPIGFSFTENFLRNWVFVLVCVLYI
                     AMKSVLPWVLSVAACDSIWGLLIFDTSAGYLYAVMVTVLLHIFSPTTHCMPKHTYVHV
                     FIVGLLVMSSDIKTLQLNNIHISLRLLLSALQIGYSRDILCNTHLLVGHSLVVENTPN
                     LSRF*"
                     /label="attB1"
     ORF             <2703..>8432
                     /Genetic_code="Standard"
                     /Reading_frame=3
                     /created_by="ORF Finder"
                     /label="ORF 2 (frame 3)"
     ORF             complement(<2703..3386)
                     /Genetic_code="Standard"
                     /Reading_frame=3
                     /created_by="ORF Finder"
                     /label="ORF 16 (frame 3)"
     CDS             2703..>8432
                     /translation="MDKKYSIGLAIGTNSVGWAVITDEYKVPSKKFKVLGNTDRHSIK
                     KNLIGALLFDSGETAEATRLKRTARRRYTRRKNRICYLQEIFSNEMAKVDDSFFHRLE
                     ESFLVEEDKKHERHPIFGNIVDEVAYHEKYPTIYHLRKKLVDSTDKADLRLIYLALAH
                     MIKFRGHFLIEGDLNPDNSDVDKLFIQLVQTYNQLFEENPINASGVDAKAILSARLSK
                     SRRLENLIAQLPGEKKNGLFGNLIALSLGLTPNFKSNFDLAEDAKLQLSKDTYDDDLD
                     NLLAQIGDQYADLFLAAKNLSDAILLSDILRVNTEITKAPLSASMIKRYDEHHQDLTL
                     LKALVRQQLPEKYKEIFFDQSKNGYAGYIDGGASQEEFYKFIKPILEKMDGTEELLVK
                     LNREDLLRKQRTFDNGSIPHQIHLGELHAILRRQEDFYPFLKDNREKIEKILTFRIPY
                     YVGPLARGNSRFAWMTRKSEETITPWNFEEVVDKGASAQSFIERMTNFDKNLPNEKVL
                     PKHSLLYEYFTVYNELTKVKYVTEGMRKPAFLSGEQKKAIVDLLFKTNRKVTVKQLKE
                     DYFKKIECFDSVEISGVEDRFNASLGTYHDLLKIIKDKDFLDNEENEDILEDIVLTLT
                     LFEDREMIEERLKTYAHLFDDKVMKQLKRRRYTGWGRLSRKLINGIRDKQSGKTILDF
                     LKSDGFANRNFMQLIHDDSLTFKEDIQKAQVSGQGDSLHEHIANLAGSPAIKKGILQT
                     VKVVDELVKVMGRHKPENIVIEMARENQTTQKGQKNSRERMKRIEEGIKELGSQILKE
                     HPVENTQLQNEKLYLYYLQNGRDMYVDQELDINRLSDYDVAAIVPQSFLKDDSIDNKV
                     LTRSDKARGKSDNVPSEEVVKKMKNYWRQLLNAKLITQRKFDNLTKAERGGLSELDKA
                     GFIKRQLVETRQITKHVAQILDSRMNTKYDENDKLIREVKVITLKSKLVSDFRKDFQF
                     YKVREINNYHHAHDAYLNAVVGTALIKKYPKLESEFVYGDYKVYDVRKMIAKSEQEIG
                     KATAKYFFYSNIMNFFKTEITLANGEIRKRPLIETNGETGEIVWDKGRDFATVRKVLS
                     MPQVNIVKKTEVQTGGFSKESILPKRNSDKLIARKKDWDPKKYGGFDSPTVAYSVLVV
                     AKVEKGKSKKLKSVKELLGITIMERSSFEKNPIDFLEAKGYKEVKKDLIIKLPKYSLF
                     ELENGRKRMLASAGELQKGNELALPSKYVNFLYLASHYEKLKGSPEDNEQKQLFVEQH
                     KHYLDEIIEQISEFSKRVILADANLDKVLSAYNKHRDKPIREQAENIIHLFTLTNLGA
                     PAAFKYFDTTIDRKRYTSTKEVLDATLIHQSITGLYETRIDLSQLGGDSRADPKKKRK
                     VEASGSGRADALDDFDLDMLGSDALDDFDLDMLGSDALDDFDLDMLGSDALDDFDLDM
                     LINSRSSGSPKKKRKVGSQYLPDTDDRHRIEEKRKRTYETFKSIMKKSPFSGPTDPRP
                     PPRRIAVPSRSSASVPKPAPQPYPFTSSLSTINYDEFPTMVFPSGQISQASALAPAPP
                     QVLPQAPAPAPAPAMVSALAQAPAPVPVLAPGPPQAVAPPAPKPTQAGEGTLSEALLQ
                     LQFDDEDLGALLGNSTDPAVFTDLASVDNSEFQQLLNQGIPVAPHTTEPMLMEYPEAI
                     TRLVTGAQRPPDPAPAPLGAPGLPNGLLSGDEDFSSIADMDFSALLGSGSGSRDSREG
                     MFLPKPEAGSAISDVFEGREVCQPKRIRPFHPPGSPWANRPLPASLAPTPTGPVHEPV
                     GSLTPAPVPQPLDPAPAVTPEASHLLEDPDEETSQAVKALREMADTVIPQKEEAAICG
                     QMDLSHPPPRGHLDELTTTLESMTEDLNLDSPLTPELNEILDTFLNDECLLHAMHIST
                     GLSIFDTSLF"
                     /label="ORF frame 3"
     CDS             complement(<2703..3182)
                     /translation="MRQREIDQPQVSLISTVYKLLPQMIYGWVLFMVRHLVHDIAKDW
                     VALVLFILLHQKGLLQPMEERVIHLSHLITKDLLQVADPILSAGISAPCCSFEPRGFG
                     RLPGVEQEGANEVLLYAVAIGIAQNFEFFARHLVLVRNDGPADAVCADSEPNGVLLVH
                     "
                     /label="ORF frame 3"
     misc_feature    2706..8432
                     /Original_Bases="AAAAGGCCGGCGGCCACGAAAAAGGCCGGCCAGGCAAAAAA
                     GAAAAAGGACAAGAAGTACAGCATCGGCCTGGCCATCGGCACCAACTCTGTGGGCTGG
                     GCCGTGATCACCGACGAGTACAAGGTGCCCAGCAAGAAATTCAAGGTGCTGGGCAACA
                     CCGACCGGCACAGCATCAAGAAGAACCTGATCGGAGCCCTGCTGTTCGACAGCGGCGA
                     AACAGCCGAGGCCACCCGGCTGAAGAGAACCGCCAGAAGAAGATACACCAGACGGAAG
                     AACCGGATCTGCTATCTGCAAGAGATCTTCAGCAACGAGATGGCCAAGGTGGACGACA
                     GCTTCTTCCACAGACTGGAAGAGTCCTTCCTGGTGGAAGAGGATAAGAAGCACGAGCG
                     GCACCCCATCTTCGGCAACATCGTGGACGAGGTGGCCTACCACGAGAAGTACCCCACC
                     ATCTACCACCTGAGAAAGAAACTGGTGGACAGCACCGACAAGGCCGACCTGCGGCTGA
                     TCTATCTGGCCCTGGCCCACATGATCAAGTTCCGGGGCCACTTCCTGATCGAGGGCGA
                     CCTGAACCCCGACAACAGCGACGTGGACAAGCTGTTCATCCAGCTGGTGCAGACCTAC
                     AACCAGCTGTTCGAGGAAAACCCCATCAACGCCAGCGGCGTGGACGCCAAGGCCATCC
                     TGTCTGCCAGACTGAGCAAGAGCAGACGGCTGGAAAATCTGATCGCCCAGCTGCCCGG
                     CGAGAAGAAGAATGGCCTGTTCGGCAACCTGATTGCCCTGAGCCTGGGCCTGACCCCC
                     AACTTCAAGAGCAACTTCGACCTGGCCGAGGATGCCAAACTGCAGCTGAGCAAGGACA
                     CCTACGACGACGACCTGGACAACCTGCTGGCCCAGATCGGCGACCAGTACGCCGACCT
                     GTTTCTGGCCGCCAAGAACCTGTCCGACGCCATCCTGCTGAGCGACATCCTGAGAGTG
                     AACACCGAGATCACCAAGGCCCCCCTGAGCGCCTCTATGATCAAGAGATACGACGAGC
                     ACCACCAGGACCTGACCCTGCTGAAAGCTCTCGTGCGGCAGCAGCTGCCTGAGAAGTA
                     CAAAGAGATTTTCTTCGACCAGAGCAAGAACGGCTACGCCGGCTACATTGACGGCGGA
                     GCCAGCCAGGAAGAGTTCTACAAGTTCATCAAGCCCATCCTGGAAAAGATGGACGGCA
                     CCGAGGAACTGCTCGTGAAGCTGAACAGAGAGGACCTGCTGCGGAAGCAGCGGACCTT
                     CGACAACGGCAGCATCCCCCACCAGATCCACCTGGGAGAGCTGCACGCCATTCTGCGG
                     CGGCAGGAAGATTTTTACCCATTCCTGAAGGACAACCGGGAAAAGATCGAGAAGATCC
                     TGACCTTCCGCATCCCCTACTACGTGGGCCCTCTGGCCAGGGGAAACAGCAGATTCGC
                     CTGGATGACCAGAAAGAGCGAGGAAACCATCACCCCCTGGAACTTCGAGGAAGTGGTG
                     GACAAGGGCGCTTCCGCCCAGAGCTTCATCGAGCGGATGACCAACTTCGATAAGAACC
                     TGCCCAACGAGAAGGTGCTGCCCAAGCACAGCCTGCTGTACGAGTACTTCACCGTGTA
                     TAACGAGCTGACCAAAGTGAAATACGTGACCGAGGGAATGAGAAAGCCCGCCTTCCTG
                     AGCGGCGAGCAGAAAAAGGCCATCGTGGACCTGCTGTTCAAGACCAACCGGAAAGTGA
                     CCGTGAAGCAGCTGAAAGAGGACTACTTCAAGAAAATCGAGTGCTTCGACTCCGTGGA
                     AATCTCCGGCGTGGAAGATCGGTTCAACGCCTCCCTGGGCACATACCACGATCTGCTG
                     AAAATTATCAAGGACAAGGACTTCCTGGACAATGAGGAAAACGAGGACATTCTGGAAG
                     ATATCGTGCTGACCCTGACACTGTTTGAGGACAGAGAGATGATCGAGGAACGGCTGAA
                     AACCTATGCCCACCTGTTCGACGACAAAGTGATGAAGCAGCTGAAGCGGCGGAGATAC
                     ACCGGCTGGGGCAGGCTGAGCCGGAAGCTGATCAACGGCATCCGGGACAAGCAGTCCG
                     GCAAGACAATCCTGGATTTCCTGAAGTCCGACGGCTTCGCCAACAGAAACTTCATGCA
                     GCTGATCCACGACGACAGCCTGACCTTTAAAGAGGACATCCAGAAAGCCCAGGTGTCC
                     GGCCAGGGCGATAGCCTGCACGAGCACATTGCCAATCTGGCCGGCAGCCCCGCCATTA
                     AGAAGGGCATCCTGCAGACAGTGAAGGTGGTGGACGAGCTCGTGAAAGTGATGGGCCG
                     GCACAAGCCCGAGAACATCGTGATCGAAATGGCCAGAGAGAACCAGACCACCCAGAAG
                     GGACAGAAGAACAGCCGCGAGAGAATGAAGCGGATCGAAGAGGGCATCAAAGAGCTGG
                     GCAGCCAGATCCTGAAAGAACACCCCGTGGAAAACACCCAGCTGCAGAACGAGAAGCT
                     GTACCTGTACTACCTGCAGAATGGGCGGGATATGTACGTGGACCAGGAACTGGACATC
                     AACCGGCTGTCCGACTACGATGTGGACCACATCGTGCCTCAGAGCTTTCTGAAGGACG
                     ACTCCATCGACAACAAGGTGCTGACCAGAAGCGACAAGGCCCGGGGCAAGAGCGACAA
                     CGTGCCCTCCGAAGAGGTCGTGAAGAAGATGAAGAACTACTGGCGGCAGCTGCTGAAC
                     GCCAAGCTGATTACCCAGAGAAAGTTCGACAATCTGACCAAGGCCGAGAGAGGCGGCC
                     TGAGCGAACTGGATAAGGCCGGCTTCATCAAGAGACAGCTGGTGGAAACCCGGCAGAT
                     CACAAAGCACGTGGCACAGATCCTGGACTCCCGGATGAACACTAAGTACGACGAGAAT
                     GACAAGCTGATCCGGGAAGTGAAAGTGATCACCCTGAAGTCCAAGCTGGTGTCCGATT
                     TCCGGAAGGATTTCCAGTTTTACAAAGTGCGCGAGATCAACAACTACCACCACGCCCA
                     CGACGCCTACCTGAACGCCGTCGTGGGAACCGCCCTGATCAAAAAGTACCCTAAGCTG
                     GAAAGCGAGTTCGTGTACGGCGACTACAAGGTGTACGACGTGCGGAAGATGATCGCCA
                     AGAGCGAGCAGGAAATCGGCAAGGCTACCGCCAAGTACTTCTTCTACAGCAACATCAT
                     GAACTTTTTCAAGACCGAGATTACCCTGGCCAACGGCGAGATCCGGAAGCGGCCTCTG
                     ATCGAGACAAACGGCGAAACCGGGGAGATCGTGTGGGATAAGGGCCGGGATTTTGCCA
                     CCGTGCGGAAAGTGCTGAGCATGCCCCAAGTGAATATCGTGAAAAAGACCGAGGTGCA
                     GACAGGCGGCTTCAGCAAAGAGTCTATCCTGCCCAAGAGGAACAGCGATAAGCTGATC
                     GCCAGAAAGAAGGACTGGGACCCTAAGAAGTACGGCGGCTTCGACAGCCCCACCGTGG
                     CCTATTCTGTGCTGGTGGTGGCCAAAGTGGAAAAGGGCAAGTCCAAGAAACTGAAGAG
                     TGTGAAAGAGCTGCTGGGGATCACCATCATGGAAAGAAGCAGCTTCGAGAAGAATCCC
                     ATCGACTTTCTGGAAGCCAAGGGCTACAAAGAAGTGAAAAAGGACCTGATCATCAAGC
                     TGCCTAAGTACTCCCTGTTCGAGCTGGAAAACGGCCGGAAGAGAATGCTGGCCTCTGC
                     CGGCGAACTGCAGAAGGGAAACGAACTGGCCCTGCCCTCCAAATATGTGAACTTCCTG
                     TACCTGGCCAGCCACTATGAGAAGCTGAAGGGCTCCCCCGAGGATAATGAGCAGAAAC
                     AGCTGTTTGTGGAACAGCACAAGCACTACCTGGACGAGATCATCGAGCAGATCAGCGA
                     GTTCTCCAAGAGAGTGATCCTGGCCGACGCTAATCTGGACAAAGTGCTGTCCGCCTAC
                     AACAAGCACCGGGATAAGCCCATCAGAGAGCAGGCCGAGAATATCATCCACCTGTTTA
                     CCCTGACCAATCTGGGAGCCCCTGCCGCCTTCAAGTACTTTGACACCACCATCGACCG
                     GAAGAGGTACACCAGCACCAAAGAGGTGCTGGACGCCACCCTGATCCACCAGAGCATC
                     ACCGGCCTGTACGAGACACGGATCGACCTGTCTCAGCTGGGAGGCGACAGCGCTGGAG
                     GAGGTGGAAGCGGAGGAGGAGGAAGCGGAGGAGGAGGTAGCGGACCTAAGAAAAAGAG
                     GAAGGTGGCGGCCGCTGGATCCGGACGGGCTGACGCATTGGACGATTTTGATCTGGAT
                     ATGCTGGGAAGTGACGCCCTCGATGATTTTGACCTTGACATGCTTGGTTCGGATGCCC
                     TTGATGACTTTGACCTCGACATGCTCGGCAGTGACGCCCTTGATGATTTCGACCTGGA
                     CATGCTGATTAACTGTACAGGCAGTGGAGAGGGCAGAGGAAGTCTGCTAACATGCGGT
                     GACGTCGAGGAGAATCCTGGCCCAATGGCCAAGCCTTTGTCTCAAGAAGAATCCACCC
                     TCATTGAAAGAGCAACGGCTACAATCAACAGCATCCCCATCTCTGAAGACTACAGCGT
                     CGCCAGCGCAGCTCTCTCTAGCGACGGCCGCATCTTCACTGGTGTCAATGTATATCAT
                     TTTACTGGGGGACCTTGTGCAGAACTCGTGGTGCTGGGCACTGCTGCTGCTGCGGCAG
                     CTGGCAACCTGACTTGTATCGTCGCGATCGGAAATGAGAACAGGGGCATCTTGAGCCC
                     CTGCGGACGGTGCCGACAGGTGCTTCTCGATCTGCATCCTGGGATCAAAGCCATAGTG
                     AAGGACAGTGATGGACAGCCGACGGCAGTTGGGATTCGTGAATTGCTGCCCTCTGGTT
                     ATGTGTGGGAGGGC"
                     /label="AAAAGGCCGGCGGCCACGAAAAAGGCCGGCCAGGCAAAAAAGAAAAAGGA
                     CAAGAAGTACAGCATCGGCCTGGCCATCGGCACCAACTCTGTGGGCTGGGCCGTGATC
                     ACCGACGAGTACAAGGTGCCCAGCAAGAAATTCAAGGTGCTGGGCAACACCGACCGGC
                     ACAGCATCAAGAAGAACCTGATCGGAGCCCTGCTGTTCGACAGCGGCGAAACAGCCGA
                     GGCCACCCGGCTGAAGAGAACCGCCAGAAGAAGATACACCAGACGGAAGAACCGGATC
                     TGCTATCTGCAAGAGATCTTCAGCAACGAGATGGCCAAGGTGGACGACAGCTTCTTCC
                     ACAGACTGGAAGAGTCCTTCCTGGTGGAAGAGGATAAGAAGCACGAGCGGCACCCCAT
                     CTTCGGCAACATCGTGGACGAGGTGGCCTACCACGAGAAGTACCCCACCATCTACCAC
                     CTGAGAAAGAAACTGGTGGACAGCACCGACAAGGCCGACCTGCGGCTGATCTATCTGG
                     CCCTGGCCCACATGATCAAGTTCCGGGGCCACTTCCTGATCGAGGGCGACCTGAACCC
                     CGACAACAGCGACGTGGACAAGCTGTTCATCCAGCTGGTGCAGACCTACAACCAGCTG
                     TTCGAGGAAAACCCCATCAACGCCAGCGGCGTGGACGCCAAGGCCATCCTGTCTGCCA
                     GACTGAGCAAGAGCAGACGGCTGGAAAATCTGATCGCCCAGCTGCCCGGCGAGAAGAA
                     GAATGGCCTGTTCGGCAACCTGATTGCCCTGAGCCTGGGCCTGACCCCCAACTTCAAG
                     AGCAACTTCGACCTGGCCGAGGATGCCAAACTGCAGCTGAGCAAGGACACCTACGACG
                     ACGACCTGGACAACCTGCTGGCCCAGATCGGCGACCAGTACGCCGACCTGTTTCTGGC
                     CGCCAAGAACCTGTCCGACGCCATCCTGCTGAGCGACATCCTGAGAGTGAACACCGAG
                     ATCACCAAGGCCCCCCTGAGCGCCTCTATGATCAAGAGATACGACGAGCACCACCAGG
                     ACCTGACCCTGCTGAAAGCTCTCGTGCGGCAGCAGCTGCCTGAGAAGTACAAAGAGAT
                     TTTCTTCGACCAGAGCAAGAACGGCTACGCCGGCTACATTGACGGCGGAGCCAGCCAG
                     GAAGAGTTCTACAAGTTCATCAAGCCCATCCTGGAAAAGATGGACGGCACCGAGGAAC
                     TGCTCGTGAAGCTGAACAGAGAGGACCTGCTGCGGAAGCAGCGGACCTTCGACAACGG
                     CAGCATCCCCCACCAGATCCACCTGGGAGAGCTGCACGCCATTCTGCGGCGGCAGGAA
                     GATTTTTACCCATTCCTGAAGGACAACCGGGAAAAGATCGAGAAGATCCTGACCTTCC
                     GCATCCCCTACTACGTGGGCCCTCTGGCCAGGGGAAACAGCAGATTCGCCTGGATGAC
                     CAGAAAGAGCGAGGAAACCATCACCCCCTGGAACTTCGAGGAAGTGGTGGACAAGGGC
                     GCTTCCGCCCAGAGCTTCATCGAGCGGATGACCAACTTCGATAAGAACCTGCCCAACG
                     AGAAGGTGCTGCCCAAGCACAGCCTGCTGTACGAGTACTTCACCGTGTATAACGAGCT
                     GACCAAAGTGAAATACGTGACCGAGGGAATGAGAAAGCCCGCCTTCCTGAGCGGCGAG
                     CAGAAAAAGGCCATCGTGGACCTGCTGTTCAAGACCAACCGGAAAGTGACCGTGAAGC
                     AGCTGAAAGAGGACTACTTCAAGAAAATCGAGTGCTTCGACTCCGTGGAAATCTCCGG
                     CGTGGAAGATCGGTTCAACGCCTCCCTGGGCACATACCACGATCTGCTGAAAATTATC
                     AAGGACAAGGACTTCCTGGACAATGAGGAAAACGAGGACATTCTGGAAGATATCGTGC
                     TGACCCTGACACTGTTTGAGGACAGAGAGATGATCGAGGAACGGCTGAAAACCTATGC
                     CCACCTGTTCGACGACAAAGTGATGAAGCAGCTGAAGCGGCGGAGATACACCGGCTGG
                     GGCAGGCTGAGCCGGAAGCTGATCAACGGCATCCGGGACAAGCAGTCCGGCAAGACAA
                     TCCTGGATTTCCTGAAGTCCGACGGCTTCGCCAACAGAAACTTCATGCAGCTGATCCA
                     CGACGACAGCCTGACCTTTAAAGAGGACATCCAGAAAGCCCAGGTGTCCGGCCAGGGC
                     GATAGCCTGCACGAGCACATTGCCAATCTGGCCGGCAGCCCCGCCATTAAGAAGGGCA
                     TCCTGCAGACAGTGAAGGTGGTGGACGAGCTCGTGAAAGTGATGGGCCGGCACAAGCC
                     CGAGAACATCGTGATCGAAATGGCCAGAGAGAACCAGACCACCCAGAAGGGACAGAAG
                     AACAGCCGCGAGAGAATGAAGCGGATCGAAGAGGGCATCAAAGAGCTGGGCAGCCAGA
                     TCCTGAAAGAACACCCCGTGGAAAACACCCAGCTGCAGAACGAGAAGCTGTACCTGTA
                     CTACCTGCAGAATGGGCGGGATATGTACGTGGACCAGGAACTGGACATCAACCGGCTG
                     TCCGACTACGATGTGGACCACATCGTGCCTCAGAGCTTTCTGAAGGACGACTCCATCG
                     ACAACAAGGTGCTGACCAGAAGCGACAAGGCCCGGGGCAAGAGCGACAACGTGCCCTC
                     CGAAGAGGTCGTGAAGAAGATGAAGAACTACTGGCGGCAGCTGCTGAACGCCAAGCTG
                     ATTACCCAGAGAAAGTTCGACAATCTGACCAAGGCCGAGAGAGGCGGCCTGAGCGAAC
                     TGGATAAGGCCGGCTTCATCAAGAGACAGCTGGTGGAAACCCGGCAGATCACAAAGCA
                     CGTGGCACAGATCCTGGACTCCCGGATGAACACTAAGTACGACGAGAATGACAAGCTG
                     ATCCGGGAAGTGAAAGTGATCACCCTGAAGTCCAAGCTGGTGTCCGATTTCCGGAAGG
                     ATTTCCAGTTTTACAAAGTGCGCGAGATCAACAACTACCACCACGCCCACGACGCCTA
                     CCTGAACGCCGTCGTGGGAACCGCCCTGATCAAAAAGTACCCTAAGCTGGAAAGCGAG
                     TTCGTGTACGGCGACTACAAGGTGTACGACGTGCGGAAGATGATCGCCAAGAGCGAGC
                     AGGAAATCGGCAAGGCTACCGCCAAGTACTTCTTCTACAGCAACATCATGAACTTTTT
                     CAAGACCGAGATTACCCTGGCCAACGGCGAGATCCGGAAGCGGCCTCTGATCGAGACA
                     AACGGCGAAACCGGGGAGATCGTGTGGGATAAGGGCCGGGATTTTGCCACCGTGCGGA
                     AAGTGCTGAGCATGCCCCAAGTGAATATCGTGAAAAAGACCGAGGTGCAGACAGGCGG
                     CTTCAGCAAAGAGTCTATCCTGCCCAAGAGGAACAGCGATAAGCTGATCGCCAGAAAG
                     AAGGACTGGGACCCTAAGAAGTACGGCGGCTTCGACAGCCCCACCGTGGCCTATTCTG
                     TGCTGGTGGTGGCCAAAGTGGAAAAGGGCAAGTCCAAGAAACTGAAGAGTGTGAAAGA
                     GCTGCTGGGGATCACCATCATGGAAAGAAGCAGCTTCGAGAAGAATCCCATCGACTTT
                     CTGGAAGCCAAGGGCTACAAAGAAGTGAAAAAGGACCTGATCATCAAGCTGCCTAAGT
                     ACTCCCTGTTCGAGCTGGAAAACGGCCGGAAGAGAATGCTGGCCTCTGCCGGCGAACT
                     GCAGAAGGGAAACGAACTGGCCCTGCCCTCCAAATATGTGAACTTCCTGTACCTGGCC
                     AGCCACTATGAGAAGCTGAAGGGCTCCCCCGAGGATAATGAGCAGAAACAGCTGTTTG
                     TGGAACAGCACAAGCACTACCTGGACGAGATCATCGAGCAGATCAGCGAGTTCTCCAA
                     GAGAGTGATCCTGGCCGACGCTAATCTGGACAAAGTGCTGTCCGCCTACAACAAGCAC
                     CGGGATAAGCCCATCAGAGAGCAGGCCGAGAATATCATCCACCTGTTTACCCTGACCA
                     ATCTGGGAGCCCCTGCCGCCTTCAAGTACTTTGACACCACCATCGACCGGAAGAGGTA
                     CACCAGCACCAAAGAGGTGCTGGACGCCACCCTGATCCACCAGAGCATCACCGGCCTG
                     TACGAGACACGGATCGACCTGTCTCAGCTGGGAGGCGACAGCGCTGGAGGAGGTGGAA
                     GCGGAGGAGGAGGAAGCGGAGGAGGAGGTAGCGGACCTAAGAAAAAGAGGAAGGTGGC
                     GGCCGCTGGATCCGGACGGGCTGACGCATTGGACGATTTTGATCTGGATATGCTGGGA
                     AGTGACGCCCTCGATGATTTTGACCTTGACATGCTTGGTTCGGATGCCCTTGATGACT
                     TTGACCTCGACATGCTCGGCAGTGACGCCCTTGATGATTTCGACCTGGACATGCTGAT
                     TAACTGTACAGGCAGTGGAGAGGGCAGAGGAAGTCTGCTAACATGCGGTGACGTCGAG
                     GAGAATCCTGGCCCAATGGCCAAGCCTTTGTCTCAAGAAGAATCCACCCTCATTGAAA
                     GAGCAACGGCTACAATCAACAGCATCCCCATCTCTGAAGACTACAGCGTCGCCAGCGC
                     AGCTCTCTCTAGCGACGGCCGCATCTTCACTGGTGTCAATGTATATCATTTTACTGGG
                     GGACCTTGTGCAGAACTCGTGGTGCTGGGCACTGCTGCTGCTGCGGCAGCTGGCAACC
                     TGACTTGTATCGTCGCGATCGGAAATGAGAACAGGGGCATCTTGAGCCCCTGCGGACG
                     GTGCCGACAGGTGCTTCTCGATCTGCATCCTGGGATCAAAGCCATAGTGAAGGACAGT
                     GATGGACAGCCGACGGCAGTTGGGATTCGTGAATTGCTGCCCTCTGGTTATGTGTGGG
                     AGGGC"
                     /note="Geneious type: Editing History Replacement"
     ORF             complement(4107..4652)
                     /Genetic_code="Standard"
                     /Reading_frame=3
                     /created_by="ORF Finder"
                     /label="ORF 15 (frame 3)"
     CDS             complement(4107..4625)
                     /translation="MSVSFQAFFNHLPIFKQRKGEDNVLKNVLVLLIVQEVLVFNDFQ
                     EIVIRSQGCVEAILHSADFNRVETFNLFEIVFFELFHGNFPVRLEEEVHDSFLLLSRQ
                     ECWLSHPFCDVFDLGELVINCEVLVQQRVFRKHLFVRQIFIKVSHPFDEGLGRGPLIH
                     DFLEVPGSDGLF*"
                     /label="ORF frame 3"
     ORF             complement(4689..5234)
                     /Genetic_code="Standard"
                     /Reading_frame=3
                     /created_by="ORF Finder"
                     /label="ORF 14 (frame 3)"
     ORF             complement(6216..6752)
                     /Genetic_code="Standard"
                     /Reading_frame=3
                     /created_by="ORF Finder"
                     /label="ORF 13 (frame 3)"
     CDS             complement(6216..6749)
                     /translation="MNQCGVQDLLCRGVPLSVYGGVEVLEGCRRAQVGQSKQVDNVFC
                     LLPDGLIPVLIVSRKHLIEVSVGEDHSFGEFAYLLDDLIKVVFVLFHEQLLLLIIFGR
                     PFELFIVAGQIQEINVFRGQCQLVTFLQLARTSEHSFPAVFKLKERVLGKLNDEVFFD
                     LFISFRLEKVDGVFFEA*"
                     /label="ORF frame 3"
     ORF             complement(6753..7730)
                     /Genetic_code="Standard"
                     /Reading_frame=3
                     /created_by="ORF Finder"
                     /label="ORF 12 (frame 3)"
     misc_feature    6819..6839
                     /translation="MNQCGVQDLLCRGVPLSVYGGVEVLEGCRRAQVGQSKQVDNVFC
                     LLPDGLIPVLIVSRKHLIEVSVGEDHSFGEFAYLLDDLIKVVFVLFHEQLLLLIIFGR
                     PFELFIVAGQIQEINVFRGQCQLVTFLQLARTSEHSFPAVFKLKERVLGKLNDEVFFD
                     LFISFRLEKVDGVFFEA*"
                     /label="SV40 NLS"
     misc_feature    6825..6839
                     /translation="MNQCGVQDLLCRGVPLSVYGGVEVLEGCRRAQVGQSKQVDNVFC
                     LLPDGLIPVLIVSRKHLIEVSVGEDHSFGEFAYLLDDLIKVVFVLFHEQLLLLIIFGR
                     PFELFIVAGQIQEINVFRGQCQLVTFLQLARTSEHSFPAVFKLKERVLGKLNDEVFFD
                     LFISFRLEKVDGVFFEA*"
                     /label="NLS"
     misc_feature    7038..7061
                     /translation="MNQCGVQDLLCRGVPLSVYGGVEVLEGCRRAQVGQSKQVDNVFC
                     LLPDGLIPVLIVSRKHLIEVSVGEDHSFGEFAYLLDDLIKVVFVLFHEQLLLLIIFGR
                     PFELFIVAGQIQEINVFRGQCQLVTFLQLARTSEHSFPAVFKLKERVLGKLNDEVFFD
                     LFISFRLEKVDGVFFEA*"
                     /label="SV40 NLS"
     misc_difference 8080
                     /created_by="User"
                     /label="C-->T "
     ORF             complement(8319..>8432)
                     /Genetic_code="Standard"
                     /Reading_frame=3
                     /created_by="ORF Finder"
                     /label="ORF 11 (frame 3)"
     primer_bind     8349..8370
                     /Sequence="CTGGATACCTTCCTGAACGACG"
                     /Hairpin_Tm="45.7"
                     /Tm="60.5"
                     /Self_Dimer_Tm="None"
                     /%GC="54.5"
                     /created_by="primer3"
                     /label="pC34"
     misc_feature    complement(8411..8432)
                     /Sequence="AAACAGAGATGTGTCGAAGATG"
                     /Hairpin_Tm="40.7"
                     /Tm="56.5"
                     /Self_Dimer_Tm="None"
                     /%GC="40.9"
                     /created_by="primer3"
                     /label="g25"
                     /note="Geneious type: primer_bind_reverse"
     misc_feature    complement(8411..8432)
                     /created_by="User"
                     /label="Left_Arm_R"
     ORF             8432
                     /Genetic_code="Standard"
                     /Reading_frame=2
                     /created_by="ORF Finder"
                     /label="ORF 3 (frame 2)"
     ligation        8447..8472
                     /label="Ligation"
     primer_bind     8490..8508
                     /Sequence="GTGTCCAAGGGCGAAGAGG"
                     /Hairpin_Tm="None"
                     /Tm="60.4"
                     /Self_Dimer_Tm="None"
                     /%GC="63.2"
                     /Extension="CCTACTGACTTGCGGAGATGTCGAAGAGAACCCTGGCCCTATG"
                     /modified_by="User"
                     /label="pC32"
     CDS             8490..9194
                     /label="mCherry"
     misc_feature    complement(9173..9194)
                     /Sequence="TTTATACAGCTCGTCCATGCCG"
                     /Hairpin_Tm="None"
                     /Tm="60.8"
                     /Self_Dimer_Tm="None"
                     /%GC="50.0"
                     /created_by="primer3"
                     /Extension="AGTAAGGTTCCTTCACAAAGATCCTGGTCGACCTGGTGGTACCAGC
                     TTCCTTAGCTGAAGTGCTCA"
                     /modified_by="User"
                     /label="pC26"
                     /note="Geneious type: primer_bind_reverse"
     misc_feature    9219..9756
                     /Source="referenceToDocument: urn:local:.:ko-ec4rdni"
                     /label="Digestion of U6:3 gRNA1  - Fragment 2
                     (concatenated sequence 2)"
                     /note="Geneious type: Concatenated sequence"
     misc_feature    <9219..9223
                     /Original_Bases
                     /label
                     /note="Geneious type: Editing History Insertion"
     ligation        9219..9222
                     /label="Ligation"
     promoter        9224..9644
                     /created_by="User"
                     /label="U6-3"
     primer_bind     9224..9248
                     /created_by="User"
                     /Sequence="TTTTTTGCTCACCTGTGATTGCTCC"
                     /Hairpin_Tm="39.1"
                     /Tm="62.7"
                     /Self_Dimer_Tm="11.3"
                     /%GC="44.0"
                     /created_by="primer3"
                     /modified_by="User"
                     /label="pC27"
     primer_bind     9224..9248
                     /Sequence="TTTTTTGCTCACCTGTGATTGCTCC"
                     /Hairpin_Tm="39.1"
                     /Tm="62.7"
                     /Self_Dimer_Tm="11.3"
                     /%GC="44.0"
                     /created_by="primer3"
                     /Extension="TTATGGCTAGC"
                     /label="pQUAST_U6_F_NHEI "
     primer_bind     9224..9248
                     /Sequence="TTTTTTGCTCACCTGTGATTGCTCC"
                     /Hairpin_Tm="39.1"
                     /Tm="62.7"
                     /Self_Dimer_Tm="11.3"
                     /%GC="44.0"
                     /created_by="primer3"
                     /Extension="TTATGGCTAGC"
                     /modified_by="User"
                     /label="pC11"
     primer_bind     9224..9246
                     /Sequence="TTTTTTGCTCACCTGTGATTGCT"
                     /Hairpin_Tm="39.1"
                     /Tm="59.9"
                     /Self_Dimer_Tm="11.3"
                     /%GC="39.1"
                     /created_by="primer3"
                     /Extension="GCAGTTATAAAACTCATTAGCTAACCCA"
                     /modified_by="User"
                     /label="GibF Insert"
     misc_feature    complement(9224..9246)
                     /Sequence="AGCAATCACAGGTGAGCAAAAAA"
                     /Hairpin_Tm="43.6"
                     /Tm="59.9"
                     /Self_Dimer_Tm="13.8"
                     /%GC="39.1"
                     /created_by="primer3"
                     /label="GibR Vector"
                     /note="Geneious type: primer_bind_reverse"
     misc_feature    9645..9661
                     /Original_Bases="GGGTCTTCGAGAAGA"
                     /label="GGGTCTTCGAGAAGA"
                     /note="Geneious type: Editing History Replacement"
     misc_feature    9665..9740
                     /created_by="User"
                     /label="gRNA Scaffold"
     primer_bind     9725..9740
                     /Sequence="GGCACCGAGTCGGTGC"
                     /Hairpin_Tm="74.7"
                     /Tm="60.5"
                     /Self_Dimer_Tm="54.3"
                     /%GC="75.0"
                     /created_by="primer3"
                     /modified_by="User"
                     /label="Gib F Vector"
     misc_feature    complement(9725..9740)
                     /Sequence="GCACCGACTCGGTGCC"
                     /Hairpin_Tm="72.1"
                     /Tm="60.5"
                     /Self_Dimer_Tm="45.4"
                     /%GC="75.0"
                     /created_by="primer3"
                     /Extension="CGCTCTGTAAGCATAAGCAAAGAAAAAA"
                     /modified_by="User"
                     /label="GibR_Insert"
                     /note="Geneious type: primer_bind_reverse"
     misc_feature    complement(9726..9746)
                     /Sequence="AAAAAAGCACCGACTCGGTGC"
                     /Hairpin_Tm="75.5"
                     /Tm="62.3"
                     /Self_Dimer_Tm="46.9"
                     /%GC="52.4"
                     /created_by="primer3"
                     /Extension="CATAAGTCGAC"
                     /modified_by="User"
                     /label="pQUAST_R_AccI"
                     /note="Geneious type: primer_bind_reverse"
     misc_feature    complement(9726..9746)
                     /Sequence="AAAAAAGCACCGACTCGGTGC"
                     /Hairpin_Tm="75.5"
                     /Tm="62.3"
                     /Self_Dimer_Tm="46.9"
                     /%GC="52.4"
                     /created_by="primer3"
                     /Extension="CATAAGTCGAC"
                     /label="pC20"
                     /note="Geneious type: primer_bind_reverse"
     misc_feature    complement(9726..9746)
                     /Sequence="AAAAAAGCACCGACTCGGTGC"
                     /Hairpin_Tm="75.5"
                     /Tm="62.3"
                     /Self_Dimer_Tm="46.9"
                     /%GC="52.4"
                     /created_by="primer3"
                     /label="pC28"
                     /note="Geneious type: primer_bind_reverse"
     terminator      9741..9746
                     /created_by="User"
                     /modified_by="User"
                     /label="U6 Terminator"
     misc_feature    9747..>9756
                     /Original_Bases
                     /label
                     /note="Geneious type: Editing History Insertion"
     misc_feature    9753..9222
                     /label="Digestion of pAct:dCas9-VP64-2A-mCherry - Fragment
                     2 (concatenated sequence 1)"
                     /note="Geneious type: Concatenated sequence"
     ligation        9753..9756
                     /label="Ligation"
     ligation        9758..9783
                     /label="Ligation"
     misc_feature    9836..9851
                     /translation="MVSKGEELFTGVVPILVELDGDVNGHKFSVSGEGEGDATYGKLT
                     LKFICTTGKLPVPWPTLVTTLTYGVQCFSRYPDHMKQHDFFKSAMPEGYVQERTIFFK
                     DDGNYKTRAEVKFEGDTLVNRIELKGIDFKEDGNILGHKLEYNYNSHNVYIMADKQKN
                     GIKVNFKIRHNIEDGSVQLADHYQQNTPIGDGPVLLPDNHYLSTQSALSKDPNEKRDH
                     MVLLEFVTAAGITLGMDELYKHRST*"
                     /label="SV40_int"
     misc_feature    9857..9904
                     /translation="MVSKGEELFTGVVPILVELDGDVNGHKFSVSGEGEGDATYGKLT
                     LKFICTTGKLPVPWPTLVTTLTYGVQCFSRYPDHMKQHDFFKSAMPEGYVQERTIFFK
                     DDGNYKTRAEVKFEGDTLVNRIELKGIDFKEDGNILGHKLEYNYNSHNVYIMADKQKN
                     GIKVNFKIRHNIEDGSVQLADHYQQNTPIGDGPVLLPDNHYLSTQSALSKDPNEKRDH
                     MVLLEFVTAAGITLGMDELYKHRST*"
                     /label="SV40_3_splice"
     CDS             9981..10454
                     /translation="MPSSDDEATADSQHSTPPKKKRKVEDPKDFPSELLSFLSHAVFS
                     NRTLACFAIYTTKEKAALLYKKIMEKYSVTFISRHNSYNHNILFFLTPHRHRVSAINN
                     YAQKLCTFSFLICKGVNKEYLMYSALTRDHNQPYHICRGFTCFKKPPTPPPEPET*"
                     /modified_by="User"
                     /label="Large T-Antigen"
     misc_feature    10032..10052
                     /translation="MPSSDDEATADSQHSTPPKKKRKVEDPKDFPSELLSFLSHAVFS
                     NRTLACFAIYTTKEKAALLYKKIMEKYSVTFISRHNSYNHNILFFLTPHRHRVSAINN
                     YAQKLCTFSFLICKGVNKEYLMYSALTRDHNQPYHICRGFTCFKKPPTPPPEPET*"
                     /label="SV40 NLS"
     misc_feature    10038..10052
                     /translation="MPSSDDEATADSQHSTPPKKKRKVEDPKDFPSELLSFLSHAVFS
                     NRTLACFAIYTTKEKAALLYKKIMEKYSVTFISRHNSYNHNILFFLTPHRHRVSAINN
                     YAQKLCTFSFLICKGVNKEYLMYSALTRDHNQPYHICRGFTCFKKPPTPPPEPET*"
                     /label="NLS"
     terminator      10480..10611
                     /translation="MPSSDDEATADSQHSTPPKKKRKVEDPKDFPSELLSFLSHAVFS
                     NRTLACFAIYTTKEKAALLYKKIMEKYSVTFISRHNSYNHNILFFLTPHRHRVSAINN
                     YAQKLCTFSFLICKGVNKEYLMYSALTRDHNQPYHICRGFTCFKKPPTPPPEPET*"
                     /label="SV40_PA_terminator"
     misc_feature    10568..10587
                     /translation="MPSSDDEATADSQHSTPPKKKRKVEDPKDFPSELLSFLSHAVFS
                     NRTLACFAIYTTKEKAALLYKKIMEKYSVTFISRHNSYNHNILFFLTPHRHRVSAINN
                     YAQKLCTFSFLICKGVNKEYLMYSALTRDHNQPYHICRGFTCFKKPPTPPPEPET*"
                     /label="EBV_rev_primer"
     gene            10708..11568
                     /gene="Ampicillin"
                     /translation="MPSSDDEATADSQHSTPPKKKRKVEDPKDFPSELLSFLSHAVFS
                     NRTLACFAIYTTKEKAALLYKKIMEKYSVTFISRHNSYNHNILFFLTPHRHRVSAINN
                     YAQKLCTFSFLICKGVNKEYLMYSALTRDHNQPYHICRGFTCFKKPPTPPPEPET*"
                     /label="Ampicillin"
     CDS             10708..11568
                     /translation="MSIQHFRVALIPFFAAFCLPVFAHPETLVKVKDAEDQLGARVGY
                     IELDLNSGKILESFRPEERFPMMSTFKVLLCGAVLSRIDAGQEQLGRRIHYSQNDLVE
                     YSPVTEKHLTDGMTVRELCSAAITMSDNTAANLLLTTIGGPKELTAFLHNMGDHVTRL
                     DRWEPELNEAIPNDERDTTMPVAMATTLRKLLTGELLTLASRQQLIDWMEADKVAGPL
                     LRSALPAGWFIADKSGAGERGSRGIIAALGPDGKPSRIVVIYTTGSQATMDERNRQIA
                     EIGASLIKHW*"
                     /label="ORF frame 3"
     rep_origin      11723..12342
                     /translation="MSIQHFRVALIPFFAAFCLPVFAHPETLVKVKDAEDQLGARVGY
                     IELDLNSGKILESFRPEERFPMMSTFKVLLCGAVLSRIDAGQEQLGRRIHYSQNDLVE
                     YSPVTEKHLTDGMTVRELCSAAITMSDNTAANLLLTTIGGPKELTAFLHNMGDHVTRL
                     DRWEPELNEAIPNDERDTTMPVAMATTLRKLLTGELLTLASRQQLIDWMEADKVAGPL
                     LRSALPAGWFIADKSGAGERGSRGIIAALGPDGKPSRIVVIYTTGSQATMDERNRQIA
                     EIGASLIKHW*"
                     /label="pBR322_origin"
ORIGIN      
        1 gcgcccaata cgcaaaccgc ctctccccgc gcgttggccg attcattaat gcaggcaact
       61 cgtgaaaggt aggcggatca gcggccgcag catgcaattc tatattctaa aaacacaaat
      121 gatacttcta aaaaaaaatc atgaatggca tcaactctga atcaaatctt tgcagatgca
      181 cctacttctc atttccactg tcacatcatt tttccagatc tcgctgcctg ttatgtggcc
      241 cacaaaccaa gacacgtttt atggccatta aagctggctg atcgtcgcca aacaccaaat
      301 acataatgaa tatgtacaca ttcgagaaag aagcgatcaa agaagcgtct tcgggcggag
      361 taggagaatg cggaggagaa ggagaacgag ctgatctagt atctctccac aatccaatgc
      421 caactgacca actggccata ttcggagcaa tttgaagcca atttccatcg cctggcgatc
      481 gctccattct tggctatatg tttttcaccg ttacccgggg ccattttcaa agactcgtcg
      541 gcaagataag attgtgtcac tcgctgtctc tcttcatttg tcgaagaatg ctgaggaatt
      601 tcgcgatgac gtcggcgagt attttgaaga atgagaataa tttgtattta tacgaaaatc
      661 agttagtgga attttctaca aaaacatgtt atctatagat aattttgttg caaaatatgt
      721 tgactatgac aaagattgta tgtatatacc tttaatgtat tctcattttc ttatgtattt
      781 ataatggcaa tgatgatact gatgatattt taagatgatg ccagaccaaa aggcttgaat
      841 ttctgcgtct tttgccgaac gcagtgcatg tgcaattgtt gttttttgga atattcaatt
      901 ttcggactgt ccgctttgat ttcagtttct tggcttattc aaaaagcaaa gtaaagccaa
      961 aaaagcgaga tggcaatacc aaatgcggca aaacggtagt ggaaggaaag gggtgcgggg
     1021 cagcggaagg aagggtgggg cggggcgtgg cggggtctgt ggctgggcgc gacgtcaccg
     1081 acgttggagc cactcctttg accatgtgtg cgtgtgtgta ttattcgtgt ctcgccactc
     1141 gccggttgtt tttttctttt tatgctgcgc tctctctagc gccatctcgc ttacgcatgc
     1201 tcaacgcacc gcatgttgcc gtttcctttt atgcgtcatt ttggctcgaa ataggcaatt
     1261 atttaaacaa agattagtca acgaaaacgc taaaataaat aagtctacaa tatggttact
     1321 tattgccatg tgtgtgcagc caacgatagc aacaaaagca acaacacagg tggctttccc
     1381 tctttcactt tttgtttgca agccgcgtgc gagcaagacg gcacgaccgg caaacgcaat
     1441 tacgctgaca aagagcagac gaagttttgg cgaaaaacat caaggcgcct gatacgaatg
     1501 catttgcaat aacaattgcg atatttaata ttgtttatga agctgtttga cttcaaaaca
     1561 cacaaaaaaa aaaataaaac aaattatttg aaagagaatt aggaatcgga cgcttatcgt
     1621 tagggtaaca acaagaaatg cttactgagt cacagcctct ggaaaactgc cgcaagccag
     1681 agagagagag aaaaagaggg agagcagctt agaccgcatg tgcttgtgtg tgaggcgtct
     1741 ctctcttcgt ctctgttgcg caaacgcata gactgcactg agaaaatcga ttacctattt
     1801 tttatgaatg aatatttgca ctattactat tcaaaactat taagatagca atcacattca
     1861 atagccaaat actataccac ctgagcgatg caacgaaatg atcaatttga gcaaaaatgc
     1921 tgcatattta ggacggcatc attatagaaa tgcttcttgc tgtgtacttt tctctcgtct
     1981 ggcagctgtt tcgccgttat tgttaaaacc ggcttaagtt aggtgtgttt tctacgacta
     2041 gtgaatgccc tactagaaga tgtgtgttgc acaaaatgtc cctggaataa ccaatttgaa
     2101 gtgcagatag cagtaaacgt aagctaatat gaatattatt taactgtaat gttttaatat
     2161 cgctggacat tactaataaa cccactataa acacatgtac atatgtatgt tttggcatac
     2221 aatgagtagt tggggaaaaa atgtgtaaaa gcaccgtgac catcacagca taaagataac
     2281 cagctgaagt atcgaatatg agtaaccccc aaattgaatc acatgccgca actgatagga
     2341 cccatggaag tacactcttc atggcgatat acaagacaca cacaagcacg aacacccagt
     2401 tgcggaggaa attctccgta aatgaaaacc caatcggcga acaattcata cccatatatg
     2461 gtaaaagttt tgaacgcgac ttgagagcgg agagcattgc ggctgataag gttttagcgc
     2521 taagcgggct ttataaaacg ggctgcggga ccagttttca tatcactacc gtttgagttc
     2581 ttgtgctgtg tggatactcc tcccgacaca aagccgctcc atcagccagc agtcgtctaa
     2641 tccagagacc ccggatccag atatcgacaa gtttgtacaa aaaagcaggc tacaaagcca
     2701 ccatggacaa gaagtactcc attgggctcg ctatcggcac aaacagcgtc ggctgggccg
     2761 tcattacgga cgagtacaag gtgccgagca aaaaattcaa agttctgggc aataccgatc
     2821 gccacagcat aaagaagaac ctcattggcg ccctcctgtt cgactccggg gagacggccg
     2881 aagccacgcg gctcaaaaga acagcacggc gcagatatac ccgcagaaag aatcggatct
     2941 gctacctgca ggagatcttt agtaatgaga tggctaaggt ggatgactct ttcttccata
     3001 ggctggagga gtcctttttg gtggaggagg ataaaaagca cgagcgccac ccaatctttg
     3061 gcaatatcgt ggacgaggtg gcgtaccatg aaaagtaccc aaccatatat catctgagga
     3121 agaagcttgt agacagtact gataaggctg acttgcggtt gatctatctc gcgctggcgc
     3181 atatgatcaa atttcgggga cacttcctca tcgaggggga cctgaaccca gacaacagcg
     3241 atgtcgataa actctttatc caactggttc agacttacaa tcagcttttc gaagagaacc
     3301 cgatcaacgc atccggagtt gacgccaaag caatcctgag cgctaggctg tccaaatccc
     3361 ggcggctcga aaacctcatc gcacagctcc ctggggagaa gaagaacggc ctgtttggta
     3421 atcttatcgc cctgtcactc gggctgaccc ccaactttaa atctaacttc gacctggccg
     3481 aagatgccaa gcttcaactg agcaaagaca cctacgatga tgatctcgac aatctgctgg
     3541 cccagatcgg cgaccagtac gcagaccttt ttttggcggc aaagaacctg tcagacgcca
     3601 ttctgctgag tgatattctg cgagtgaaca cggagatcac caaagctccg ctgagcgcta
     3661 gtatgatcaa gcgctatgat gagcaccacc aagacttgac tttgctgaag gcccttgtca
     3721 gacagcaact gcctgagaag tacaaggaaa ttttcttcga tcagtctaaa aatggctacg
     3781 ccggatacat tgacggcgga gcaagccagg aggaatttta caaatttatt aagcccatct
     3841 tggaaaaaat ggacggcacc gaggagctgc tggtaaagct taacagagaa gatctgttgc
     3901 gcaaacagcg cactttcgac aatggaagca tcccccacca gattcacctg ggcgaactgc
     3961 acgctatcct caggcggcaa gaggatttct accccttttt gaaagataac agggaaaaga
     4021 ttgagaaaat cctcacattt cggataccct actatgtagg ccccctcgcc cggggaaatt
     4081 ccagattcgc gtggatgact cgcaaatcag aagagaccat cactccctgg aacttcgagg
     4141 aagtcgtgga taagggggcc tctgcccagt ccttcatcga aaggatgact aactttgata
     4201 aaaatctgcc taacgaaaag gtgcttccta aacactctct gctgtacgag tacttcacag
     4261 tttataacga gctcaccaag gtcaaatacg tcacagaagg gatgagaaag ccagcattcc
     4321 tgtctggaga gcagaagaaa gctatcgtgg acctcctctt caagacgaac cggaaagtta
     4381 ccgtgaaaca gctcaaagaa gactatttca aaaagattga atgtttcgac tctgttgaaa
     4441 tcagcggagt ggaggatcgc ttcaacgcat ccctgggaac gtatcacgat ctcctgaaaa
     4501 tcattaaaga caaggacttc ctggacaatg aggagaacga ggacattctt gaggacattg
     4561 tcctcaccct tacgttgttt gaagataggg agatgattga agaacgcttg aaaacttacg
     4621 ctcatctctt cgacgacaaa gtcatgaaac agctcaagag gcgccgatat acaggatggg
     4681 ggcggctgtc aagaaaactg atcaatggga tccgagacaa gcagagtgga aagacaatcc
     4741 tggattttct taagtccgat ggatttgcca accggaactt catgcagttg atccatgatg
     4801 actctctcac ctttaaggag gacatccaga aagcacaagt ttctggccag ggggacagtc
     4861 ttcacgagca catcgctaat cttgcaggta gcccagctat caaaaaggga atactgcaga
     4921 ccgttaaggt cgtggatgaa ctcgtcaaag taatgggaag gcataagccc gagaatatcg
     4981 ttatcgagat ggcccgagag aaccaaacta cccagaaggg acagaagaac agtagggaaa
     5041 ggatgaagag gattgaagag ggtataaaag aactggggtc ccaaatcctt aaggaacacc
     5101 cagttgaaaa cacccagctt cagaatgaga agctctacct gtactacctg cagaacggca
     5161 gggacatgta cgtggatcag gaactggaca tcaatcggct ctccgactac gacgtggctg
     5221 ctatcgtgcc ccagtctttt ctcaaagatg attctattga taataaagtg ttgacaagat
     5281 ccgataaagc tagagggaag agtgataacg tcccctcaga agaagttgtc aagaaaatga
     5341 aaaattattg gcggcagctg ctgaacgcca aactgatcac acaacggaag ttcgataatc
     5401 tgactaaggc tgaacgaggt ggcctgtctg agttggataa agccggcttc atcaaaaggc
     5461 agcttgttga gacacgccag atcaccaagc acgtggccca aattctcgat tcacgcatga
     5521 acaccaagta cgatgaaaat gacaaactga ttcgagaggt gaaagttatt actctgaagt
     5581 ctaagctggt ctcagatttc agaaaggact ttcagtttta taaggtgaga gagatcaaca
     5641 attaccacca tgcgcatgat gcctacctga atgcagtggt aggcactgca cttatcaaaa
     5701 aatatcccaa gcttgaatct gaatttgttt acggagacta taaagtgtac gatgttagga
     5761 aaatgatcgc aaagtctgag caggaaatag gcaaggccac cgctaagtac ttcttttaca
     5821 gcaatattat gaattttttc aagaccgaga ttacactggc caatggagag attcggaagc
     5881 gaccacttat cgaaacaaac ggagaaacag gagaaatcgt gtgggacaag ggtagggatt
     5941 tcgcgacagt ccggaaggtc ctgtccatgc cgcaggtgaa catcgttaaa aagaccgaag
     6001 tacagaccgg aggcttctcc aaggaaagta tcctcccgaa aaggaacagc gacaagctga
     6061 tcgcacgcaa aaaagattgg gaccccaaga aatacggcgg attcgattct cctacagtcg
     6121 cttacagtgt actggttgtg gccaaagtgg agaaagggaa gtctaaaaaa ctcaaaagcg
     6181 tcaaggaact gctgggcatc acaatcatgg agcgatcaag cttcgaaaaa aaccccatcg
     6241 actttctcga ggcgaaagga tataaagagg tcaaaaaaga cctcatcatt aagcttccca
     6301 agtactctct ctttgagctt gaaaacggcc ggaaacgaat gctcgctagt gcgggcgagc
     6361 tgcagaaagg taacgagctg gcactgccct ctaaatacgt taatttcttg tatctggcca
     6421 gccactatga aaagctcaaa gggtctcccg aagataatga gcagaagcag ctgttcgtgg
     6481 aacaacacaa acactacctt gatgagatca tcgagcaaat aagcgaattc tccaaaagag
     6541 tgatcctcgc cgacgctaac ctcgataagg tgctttctgc ttacaataag cacagggata
     6601 agcccatcag ggagcaggca gaaaacatta tccacttgtt tactctgacc aacttgggcg
     6661 cgcctgcagc cttcaagtac ttcgacacca ccatagacag aaagcggtac acctctacaa
     6721 aggaggtcct ggacgccaca ctgattcatc agtcaattac ggggctctat gaaacaagaa
     6781 tcgacctctc tcagctcggt ggagacagca gggctgaccc caagaagaag aggaaggtgg
     6841 aggccagcgg ttccggacgg gctgacgcat tggacgattt tgatctggat atgctgggaa
     6901 gtgacgccct cgatgatttt gaccttgaca tgcttggttc ggatgccctt gatgactttg
     6961 acctcgacat gctcggcagt gacgcccttg atgatttcga cctggacatg ctgattaact
     7021 ctagaagttc cggatctccg aaaaagaaac gcaaagttgg tagccagtac ctgcccgaca
     7081 ccgacgaccg gcaccggatc gaggaaaagc ggaagcggac ctacgagaca ttcaagagca
     7141 tcatgaagaa gtcccccttc agcggcccca ccgaccctag acctccacct agaagaatcg
     7201 ccgtgcccag cagatccagc gccagcgtgc caaaacctgc cccccagcct taccccttca
     7261 ccagcagcct gagcaccatc aactacgacg agttccctac catggtgttc cccagcggcc
     7321 agatctctca ggcctctgct ctggctccag cccctcctca ggtgctgcct caggctcctg
     7381 ctcctgcacc agctccagcc atggtgtctg cactggctca ggcaccagca cccgtgcctg
     7441 tgctggctcc tggacctcca caggctgtgg ctccaccagc ccctaaacct acacaggccg
     7501 gcgagggcac actgtctgaa gctctgctgc agctgcagtt cgacgacgag gatctgggag
     7561 ccctgctggg aaacagcacc gatcctgccg tgttcaccga cctggccagc gtggacaaca
     7621 gcgagttcca gcagctgctg aaccagggca tccctgtggc ccctcacacc accgagccca
     7681 tgctgatgga ataccccgag gccatcaccc ggctcgtgac aggcgctcag aggcctcctg
     7741 atccagctcc tgcccctctg ggagcaccag gcctgcctaa tggactgctg tctggcgacg
     7801 aggacttcag ctctatcgcc gatatggatt tctcagcctt gctgggctct ggcagcggca
     7861 gccgggattc cagggaaggg atgtttttgc cgaagcctga ggccggctcc gctattagtg
     7921 acgtgtttga gggccgcgag gtgtgccagc caaaacgaat ccggccattt catcctccag
     7981 gaagtccatg ggccaaccgc ccactccccg ccagcctcgc accaacacca accggtccag
     8041 tacatgagcc agtcgggtca ctgaccccgg caccagtccc tcagccactg gatccagcgc
     8101 ccgcagtgac tcccgaggcc agtcacctgt tggaggatcc cgatgaagag acgagccagg
     8161 ctgtcaaagc ccttcgggag atggccgata ctgtgattcc ccagaaggaa gaggctgcaa
     8221 tctgtggcca aatggacctt tcccatccgc ccccaagggg ccatctggat gagctgacaa
     8281 ccacacttga gtccatgacc gaggatctga acctggactc acccctgacc ccggaattga
     8341 acgagattct ggataccttc ctgaacgacg agtgcctctt gcatgccatg catatcagca
     8401 caggactgtc catcttcgac acatctctgt ttgaaggacg cggcagccta ctgacttgcg
     8461 gagatgtcga agagaaccct ggccctatgg tgtccaaggg cgaagaggac aacatggcca
     8521 tcatcaagga gttcatgcgg ttcaaggtgc acatggaagg cagcgtgaac ggccacgagt
     8581 tcgagatcga gggcgagggc gaaggcaggc cctacgaggg cacccagacc gccaagctga
     8641 aggtgaccaa gggcggacct ctgcccttcg cctgggacat cctgagcccc cagttcatgt
     8701 acggcagcaa ggcctacgtg aagcaccccg ccgacatccc cgactacctg aagctgtcct
     8761 tccccgaggg attcaaatgg gagcgggtga tgaacttcga ggacggcggc gtggtgaccg
     8821 tgacccagga cagcagcctg caggacggcg agttcatcta caaggtgaaa ctgcggggca
     8881 ccaacttccc cagcgacggc cccgtgatgc agaaaaagac catgggctgg gaggccagca
     8941 gcgagcggat gtaccccgag gatggcgccc tgaagggcga gatcaagcag cggctgaagc
     9001 tgaaggatgg cggccactac gacgccgagg tgaaaaccac ctacaaggcc aagaaacccg
     9061 tgcagctgcc tggcgcctac aacgtgaaca tcaagctgga catcaccagc cacaacgagg
     9121 actacaccat cgtggagcag tacgagcggg ccgagggcag acacagcacc ggcggcatgg
     9181 acgagctgta taaatgagca cttcagctaa ggaagctggt accttttttg ctcacctgtg
     9241 attgctccta ctcaaataca aaaacatcaa attttctgtc aataaagcat atttatttat
     9301 atttatttta caggaaagaa ttccttttaa agtgtatttt aacctataat gaaaaacgat
     9361 taaaaaaaat acataaaata attcgaaaat ttttgaatag cccaggttga taaaaattca
     9421 tttcatacgt tttataactt atgcccctaa gtattttttg accatagtgt ttcaattcta
     9481 cattaatttt acagagtaga atgaaacgcc acctactcag ccaagaggcg aaaaggttag
     9541 ctcgccaagc agagagggcg ccagtgctca ctacttttta taattctcaa cttctttttc
     9601 cagactcagt tcgtatatat agacctattt tcaatttaac gtcgctcggg taatcgctta
     9661 tcctgtttta gagctagaaa tagcaagtta aaataaggct agtccgttat caacttgaaa
     9721 aagtggcacc gagtcggtgc ttttttctta ggtcgaccag gatctttgtg aaggaacctt
     9781 acttctgtgg tgtgacataa ttggacaaac tacctacaga gatttaaagc tctaaggtaa
     9841 atataaaatt tttaagtgta taatgtgtta aactactgat tctaattgtt tgtgtatttt
     9901 agattccaac ctatggaact gatgaatggg agcagtggtg gaatgccttt aatgaggaaa
     9961 acctgttttg ctcagaagaa atgccatcta gtgatgatga ggctactgct gactctcaac
    10021 attctactcc tccaaaaaag aagagaaagg tagaagaccc caaggacttt ccttcagaat
    10081 tgctaagttt tttgagtcat gctgtgttta gtaatagaac tcttgcttgc tttgctattt
    10141 acaccacaaa ggaaaaagct gcactgctat acaagaaaat tatggaaaaa tattctgtaa
    10201 cctttataag taggcataac agttataatc ataacatact gttttttctt actccacaca
    10261 ggcatagagt gtctgctatt aataactatg ctcaaaaatt gtgtaccttt agctttttaa
    10321 tttgtaaagg ggttaataag gaatatttga tgtatagtgc cttgactaga gatcataatc
    10381 agccatacca catttgtaga ggttttactt gctttaaaaa acctcccaca cctccccctg
    10441 aacctgaaac ataaaatgaa tgcaattgtt gttgttaact tgtttattgc agcttataat
    10501 ggttacaaat aaagcaatag catcacaaat ttcacaaata aagcattttt ttcactgcat
    10561 tctagttgtg gtttgtccaa actcatcaat gtatcttatc atgtctggat cccgtttaaa
    10621 ctacgcgtaa ttcaaacagg gttctggcgt cgttctcgta ctgttttccc caggccagtg
    10681 ctttagcgtt attgaaaaag gaagagtatg agtattcaac atttccgtgt cgcccttatt
    10741 cccttttttg cggcattttg ccttcctgtt tttgctcacc cagaaacgct ggtgaaagta
    10801 aaagatgctg aagatcagtt gggtgcacga gtgggttaca tcgaactgga tctcaacagc
    10861 ggtaagatcc ttgagagttt tcgccccgaa gaacgttttc caatgatgag cacttttaaa
    10921 gttctgctat gtggcgcggt attatcccgt attgacgccg ggcaagagca actcggtcgc
    10981 cgcatacact attctcagaa tgacttggtt gagtactcac cagtcacaga aaagcatctt
    11041 acggatggca tgacagtaag agaattatgc agtgctgcca taaccatgag tgataacact
    11101 gcggccaact tacttctgac aacgatcgga ggaccgaagg agctaaccgc ttttttgcac
    11161 aacatggggg atcatgtaac tcgccttgat cgttgggaac cggagctgaa tgaagccata
    11221 ccaaacgacg agcgtgacac cacgatgcct gtagcaatgg caacaacgtt gcgcaaacta
    11281 ttaactggcg aactacttac tctagcttcc cggcaacaat taatagactg gatggaggcg
    11341 gataaagttg caggaccact tctgcgctcg gcccttccgg ctggctggtt tattgctgat
    11401 aaatctggag ccggtgagcg tgggtctcgc ggtatcattg cagcactggg gccagatggt
    11461 aagccctccc gtatcgtagt tatctacacg acggggagtc aggcaactat ggatgaacga
    11521 aatagacaga tcgctgagat aggtgcctca ctgattaagc attggtaact gtcagaccaa
    11581 gtttactcat atatacttta gattgattta aaacttcatt tttaatttaa aaggatctag
    11641 gtgaagatcc tttttgataa tctcatgacc aaaatccctt aacgtgagtt ttcgttccac
    11701 tgagcgtcag accccgtaga aaagatcaaa ggatcttctt gagatccttt ttttctgcgc
    11761 gtaatctgct gcttgcaaac aaaaaaacca ccgctaccag cggtggtttg tttgccggat
    11821 caagagctac caactctttt tccgaaggta actggcttca gcagagcgca gataccaaat
    11881 actgtccttc tagtgtagcc gtagttaggc caccacttca agaactctgt agcaccgcct
    11941 acatacctcg ctctgctaat cctgttacca gtggctgctg ccagtggcga taagtcgtgt
    12001 cttaccgggt tggactcaag acgatagtta ccggataagg cgcagcggtc gggctgaacg
    12061 gggggttcgt gcacacagcc cagcttggag cgaacgacct acaccgaact gagataccta
    12121 cagcgtgagc tatgagaaag cgccacgctt cccgaaggga gaaaggcgga caggtatccg
    12181 gtaagcggca gggtcggaac aggagagcgc acgagggagc ttccaggggg aaacgcctgg
    12241 tatctttata gtcctgtcgg gtttcgccac ctctgacttg agcgtcgatt tttgtgatgc
    12301 tcgtcagggg ggcggagcct atggaaaaac gccagcaacg cggccttttt acggttcctg
    12361 gccttttgct ggccttttgc tcacatgttc tttcctgcgt tatcccctga ttctgtggat
    12421 aaccgtatta ccgcctttga gtgagctgat accgctcgcc gcagccgaac gaccgagcgc
    12481 agcgagtcag tgagcgagga agcggaaga
//
